# Supplementary material for: Kif17 phosphorylation regulates photoreceptor outer segment turnover
Source: BMC Cell Biol. 2018 Nov 20;19:25. doi: 10.1186/s12860-018-0177-9 (PMC6245759; doi:10.1186/s12860-018-0177-9)
Supplement: Supplementary file 2 — Plasmid map of CMV:KIF17-mCherry in GenBank file format (GB 17 kb) [file 12860_2018_177_MOESM2_ESM.gb]

LOCUS       Exported                8933 bp ds-DNA     circular SYN 11-OCT-2018
DEFINITION  synthetic circular DNA
ACCESSION   .
VERSION     .
KEYWORDS    .
SOURCE      synthetic DNA construct
  ORGANISM  synthetic DNA construct
REFERENCE   1  (bases 1 to 8933)
  AUTHORS   .
  TITLE     Direct Submission
  JOURNAL   Exported Oct 23, 2018 from SnapGene 4.2.6
            http://www.snapgene.com
FEATURES             Location/Qualifiers
     source          1..8933
                     /organism="synthetic DNA construct"
                     /mol_type="other DNA"
     promoter        96..114
                     /label=T7 promoter
                     /note="promoter for bacteriophage T7 RNA polymerase"
     protein_bind    144..168
                     /gene="mutant version of attB"
                     /label=attB1
                     /bound_moiety="BP Clonase(TM)"
                     /note="recombination site for the Gateway(R) BP reaction"
     enhancer        228..531
                     /label=CMV enhancer
                     /note="human cytomegalovirus immediate early enhancer"
     promoter        532..735
                     /label=CMV promoter
                     /note="human cytomegalovirus (CMV) immediate early 
                     promoter"
     protein_bind    complement(757..777)
                     /gene="mutant version of attB"
                     /label=attB4
                     /bound_moiety="BP Clonase(TM)"
                     /note="core recombination site for the Gateway(R) BP 
                     reaction"
     misc_feature    780..3892
                     /label=mKIF17
     CDS             3864..3866
                     /codon_start=1
                     /label=S1029
                     /translation="S"
     protein_bind    3895..3915
                     /gene="mutant version of attB"
                     /label=attB3
                     /bound_moiety="BP Clonase(TM)"
                     /note="core recombination site for the Gateway(R) BP 
                     reaction"
     CDS             3918..4628
                     /codon_start=1
                     /product="monomeric derivative of DsRed fluorescent protein
                     (Shaner et al., 2004)"
                     /label=mCherry
                     /note="mammalian codon-optimized"
                     /translation="MVSKGEDDNMAIIKEFMRFKVHMEGSVNGHEFEIEGEGEGRPYEG
                     TQTAKLKVTKGGPLPFAWDILSPQFMYGSKAYVKHPADIPDYLKLSFPEGFKWERVMNF
                     EDGGVVTVTQDSSLQDGEFIYKVKLRGTNFPSDGPVMQKKTMGWEASSERMYPEDGALK
                     GEIKQRLKLKDGGHYDAEVKTTYKAKKPVQLPGAYNVNIKLDITSHNEDYTIVEQYERA
                     EGRHSTGGMDELYK"
     protein_bind    complement(4626..4650)
                     /gene="mutant version of attB"
                     /label=attB2
                     /bound_moiety="BP Clonase(TM)"
                     /note="recombination site for the Gateway(R) BP reaction"
     CDS             4676..4717
                     /codon_start=1
                     /product="epitope tag from simian virus 5"
                     /label=V5 tag
                     /translation="GKPIPNPLLGLDST"
     polyA_signal    4801..4849
                     /label=HSV TK poly(A) signal
                     /note="herpes simplex virus thymidine kinase 
                     polyadenylation signal (Cole and Stacy, 1985)"
     rep_origin      5051..5479
                     /direction=RIGHT
                     /label=f1 ori
                     /note="f1 bacteriophage origin of replication; arrow 
                     indicates direction of (+) strand synthesis"
     promoter        5493..5822
                     /label=SV40 promoter
                     /note="SV40 enhancer and early promoter"
     rep_origin      5673..5808
                     /label=SV40 ori
                     /note="SV40 origin of replication"
     promoter        5870..5917
                     /label=EM7 promoter
                     /note="synthetic bacterial promoter "
     CDS             5936..6334
                     /codon_start=1
                     /gene="Aspergillus terreus BSD"
                     /product="blasticidin S deaminase"
                     /label=BSD
                     /note="confers resistance to blasticidin"
                     /translation="MAKPLSQEESTLIERATATINSIPISEDYSVASAALSSDGRIFTG
                     VNVYHFTGGPCAELVVLGTAAAAAAGNLTCIVAIGNENRGILSPCGRCRQVLLDLHPGI
                     KAIVKDSDGQPTAVGIRELLPSGYVWEG"
     polyA_signal    6492..6613
                     /label=SV40 poly(A) signal
                     /note="SV40 polyadenylation signal"
     primer_bind     complement(6662..6678)
                     /label=M13 rev
                     /note="common sequencing primer, one of multiple similar 
                     variants"
     protein_bind    6686..6702
                     /label=lac operator
                     /bound_moiety="lac repressor encoded by lacI"
                     /note="The lac repressor binds to the lac operator to 
                     inhibit transcription in E. coli. This inhibition can be 
                     relieved by adding lactose or 
                     isopropyl-beta-D-thiogalactopyranoside (IPTG)."
     promoter        complement(6710..6740)
                     /label=lac promoter
                     /note="promoter for the E. coli lac operon"
     protein_bind    6755..6776
                     /label=CAP binding site
                     /bound_moiety="E. coli catabolite activator protein"
                     /note="CAP binding activates transcription in the presence 
                     of cAMP."
     rep_origin      complement(7064..7652)
                     /direction=LEFT
                     /label=ori
                     /note="high-copy-number ColE1/pMB1/pBR322/pUC origin of 
                     replication"
     CDS             complement(7823..8683)
                     /codon_start=1
                     /gene="bla"
                     /product="beta-lactamase"
                     /label=AmpR
                     /note="confers resistance to ampicillin, carbenicillin, and
                     related antibiotics"
                     /translation="MSIQHFRVALIPFFAAFCLPVFAHPETLVKVKDAEDQLGARVGYI
                     ELDLNSGKILESFRPEERFPMMSTFKVLLCGAVLSRIDAGQEQLGRRIHYSQNDLVEYS
                     PVTEKHLTDGMTVRELCSAAITMSDNTAANLLLTTIGGPKELTAFLHNMGDHVTRLDRW
                     EPELNEAIPNDERDTTMPVAMATTLRKLLTGELLTLASRQQLIDWMEADKVAGPLLRSA
                     LPAGWFIADKSGAGERGSRGIIAALGPDGKPSRIVVIYTTGSQATMDERNRQIAEIGAS
                     LIKHW"
     promoter        complement(8684..8788)
                     /gene="bla"
                     /label=AmpR promoter
ORIGIN
        1 agtgcgcgag caaaatttaa gctacaacaa ggcaaggctt gaccgacaat tctctggcta
       61 actagagaac ccactgctta ctggcttatc gaaattaata cgactcacta tagggagacc
      121 caagctggct agttaagcta tcaacaagtt tgtacaaaaa agcagtatag ttattaatag
      181 taatcaatta cggggtcatt agttcatagc ccatatatgg agttccgcgt tacataactt
      241 acggtaaatg gcccgcctgg ctgaccgccc aacgaccccc gcccattgac gtcaataatg
      301 acgtatgttc ccatagtaac gccaataggg actttccatt gacgtcaatg ggtggagtat
      361 ttacggtaaa ctgcccactt ggcagtacat caagtgtatc atatgccaag tacgccccct
      421 attgacgtca atgacggtaa atggcccgcc tggcattatg cccagtacat gaccttatgg
      481 gactttccta cttggcagta catctacgta ttagtcatcg ctattaccat ggtgatgcgg
      541 ttttggcagt acatcaatgg gcgtggatag cggtttgact cacggggatt tccaagtctc
      601 caccccattg acgtcaatgg gagtttgttt tggcaccaaa atcaacggga ctttccaaaa
      661 tgtcgtaaca actccgcccc attgacgcaa atgggcggta ggcgtgtacg gtgggaggtc
      721 tatataagca gagctggttt agtgaaccgt cagatccaac ttttctatac aaagttgcta
      781 tggcctcgga gtcagtgaaa gtggtcgtgc gctgccgacc catgaacaag cgcgagcgcg
      841 agctgagctg ccagtcggtg gtgacggtgg acagtgcgcg cggccaatgc ttcattcaga
      901 acccgggagc ggcggacgaa cccccaaagc agttcacctt cgatggcgcc tactacatag
      961 aacacttcac cgagcagatc tacaacgaga tcgcctaccc gctggtggag ggtgtcaccg
     1021 aaggctacaa tgggaccatt tttgcctatg gccagacagg cagtgggaag tctttcacca
     1081 tgcagggact gccagatccc ccctgccaga ggggcatcat tcccagagcc ttcgagcacg
     1141 tgtttgagag cgttcagtgt gcagagaaca ccaagttctt agtgcgggct tcctatctgg
     1201 agatctacaa cgaagatgtc catgacctgc tgggcgctga caccaagcag aggcttgagc
     1261 tgaaggagca tcccgagaag ggagtgtatg tcaaggggct gtccatgcac acggtacaca
     1321 acgtggccca gtgcgagcgc gtcatggaga ccggctggaa gaaccgtgcg gttggctaca
     1381 ccctgatgaa taaggactcc tcccgttccc actccatctt taccatcaac atcgagatct
     1441 atgccgtgga tgaacggggt aaggaccatc ttcgtgcagg caagctcaac ctggtagacc
     1501 tggccggcag tgagcggcaa tccaagactg gggccacagg ggaaaggctg aaggaggcca
     1561 ccaaaattaa cctgtcactg tcggcgctgg gcaacgtcat ctcggcactg gtggatgggc
     1621 gctgcaagca cattccttac cgggactcga agctgacccg actgcttcag gactcactgg
     1681 gtggcaacac caagactctg atggtggctt gcctgtctcc cgcagacaac aattacgatg
     1741 agaccctcag tacgctgcgc tatgctaaca gggccaagaa catcaagaac aagccacgca
     1801 ttaatgaaga ccccaaggat gccctgcttc gagagtacca ggaagagatc aagaggctaa
     1861 aggctatcct cgcccagcag atgggccctg gcaacctgtc agccctgctg tccactcaga
     1921 cacccccagg cccagtccag tctgaggaga agctgctgtc cccaactact gtccagcagg
     1981 acacggaggc tgagaagcag ttgatccgag aggagtatga ggagcgcctg gcccgcctga
     2041 aggctgacta cgaggcagag caagagtctc gggtccggct gcaggaggac attactgcca
     2101 tgcgtaactc gtatgacgtg aagctgtcca cactgcagga gaatctgcgc aaggagaagg
     2161 agacagaggc cattctcaag gcggaagtcc tgtgtaagac ggaggtcatg tccagggccg
     2221 agttagccag cgggcccgag tactcacctc ctttgcagta tgagactgcg gtgaagccca
     2281 ccatcctctc catgcccgac atgccaccca gtggcaaggt caccaagagc caagcgcccc
     2341 tcgctttcga ggaaccacac ggggagacct ccaggtccga gttttccttt gagtccaatg
     2401 agtgttccac tctcgaagac tctgccacat cagaggcctt ccctgggcca gaggagtttt
     2461 ccaacatgga gttctccatg gctgcggcac tgaccgagag caggtacctt cctgaggagt
     2521 atctcggcgg ccaggaggct gctgcatctc cgctggaggc agagcgctat gtccaggaga
     2581 acgagccatc gctggagccc ctgcggatac tggcaagcct gcaggatcct tttgctgaag
     2641 tggaggccaa gctggccaga ctgtcctcta ctgtggccat gtcggactca tcccagaccg
     2701 tcgtccccca gatccctaag cagccatcct cggctgacct gctggagccc agcgacacca
     2761 agtcagaagc tgatgtggct gtggctgaca acgtcgtcct cgggactgag cctgatgtaa
     2821 acctgagagt ggctgaggag gtggtttctg aggcagagac tggcgtgtgg atggagtctg
     2881 aagcccaggt ggcccatgtg gcccaggtgt ctgaggaggc ccagcctcag cccttgctgg
     2941 ccatggtgag cgtgaggagg gaaagtgtgg gtgtagaagt ggctgtgttg acggaggagg
     3001 agctgcagcc tgtggatcaa cagcaggtgc tggcccgctt gcagttgctg gagcagcagg
     3061 tggtgggggg cgagcaggct aaaaacaagg acctgaggga gaagcacaag cggcggaagc
     3121 ggtacgcaga tgagcgcaag aagcagctgg tggccgcact gcagaactcg gatgaggatg
     3181 gcggggactg ggtgctgctc aacgtctatg actctatcca ggaggaagtg agggccaaga
     3241 gcaagctgct ggagaagatg cagaggaagc tccgggcagc agaggtagaa atcaaggacc
     3301 tgcagtcaga gttccagctg gagaagattg attacctggc aaccatccgc cggcaggagc
     3361 gggactccat gctcttccag caactcctgg agcaggtgca gcctctcatc cgcagagact
     3421 gtaactatag caacctggag aagatcaggc gagagtcgag ctgggatgag gataatggct
     3481 tctggaagat cccagatccc atcatactga aaaccagcct cccagtagtt ccaactggga
     3541 cacagaacaa gccagctcga aaaacctctg cagtagacag tggggagcca cacatgcagg
     3601 aggaagacag gtataagctg atgctcagcc gaagcgacag tgagaatatc gctagcaact
     3661 acttccgctc caagcgggcc agccagatcc tcagcacgga ccccatgaag agcctcacat
     3721 atcacaactc accaccgggg ctaaattcct ctctgagcaa caactctgcc ttgccgccca
     3781 cccagacccc ggaaatgccc cagccccggc ccttccgcct agagtccctt gacatcccct
     3841 tctccaaagc caagcgtaaa aaaagcaaaa acagcttcgg tggtgagcct ctgacaactt
     3901 tgtataataa agttgctatg gtgagcaagg gcgaggacga caacatggcc atcatcaagg
     3961 agttcatgcg cttcaaggtg cacatggagg gctccgtgaa cggccacgag ttcgagatcg
     4021 agggcgaggg cgagggccgc ccctacgagg gcacccagac cgccaagctg aaggtgacca
     4081 agggcggccc cctgcccttc gcctgggaca tcctgtcccc tcagttcatg tacggctcca
     4141 aggcctacgt gaagcacccc gccgacatcc ccgactactt gaagctgtcc ttccccgagg
     4201 gcttcaagtg ggagcgcgtg atgaacttcg aggacggcgg cgtggtgacc gtgacccagg
     4261 actcctccct gcaggacggc gagttcatct acaaggtgaa gctgcgcggc accaacttcc
     4321 cctccgacgg ccccgtaatg cagaagaaga ccatgggctg ggaggcctcc tccgagcgga
     4381 tgtaccccga ggacggcgcc ctgaagggcg agatcaagca gaggctgaag ctgaaggacg
     4441 gcggccacta cgacgccgag gtcaagacca cctacaaggc caagaagccc gtgcagctgc
     4501 ccggcgccta caacgtcaac atcaagctgg acatcacctc ccacaacgag gactacacca
     4561 tcgtggaaca gtacgagcgc gccgagggcc gccactccac cggcggcatg gacgagctgt
     4621 acaagtaaca gctttcttgt acaaagtggt tgatctagag ggcccgcggt tcgaaggtaa
     4681 gcctatccct aaccctctcc tcggtctcga ttctacgcgt accggttagt aatgagttta
     4741 aacgggggag gctaactgaa acacggaagg agacaatacc ggaaggaacc cgcgctatga
     4801 cggcaataaa aagacagaat aaaacgcacg ggtgttgggt cgtttgttca taaacgcggg
     4861 gttcggtccc agggctggca ctctgtcgat accccaccga gaccccattg gggccaatac
     4921 gcccgcgttt cttccttttc cccaccccac cccccaagtt cgggtgaagg cccagggctc
     4981 gcagccaacg tcggggcggc aggccctgcc atagcagatc tgcgcagctg gggctctagg
     5041 gggtatcccc nnnnnnnnnn nnnnnnnnnn nnnnnnnnnn nnnnnnnnnn nnnnnnnnnn
     5101 nnnnnnnnnn nnnnnnnnnn nnnnnnnnnn nnnnnnnnnn nnnnnnnnnn nnnnnnnnnn
     5161 nnnnnnnnnn nnnncnnnnn nnnnnnnnnn nnnnnnnnnn nnnnnnnnnn nnnnnnnnnn
     5221 nnnnnnnnnn nnnnnnnnnn nnnnnnnnnn nnnnnnnnnn nnnnnnannn nnnnnnnnnn
     5281 nnnnnnnnnn nnnnnnnnnn nnnnnnnnnn nnnnnncctt tgacgttgga gtccacgttc
     5341 tttaatagtg gactcttgtt ccaaactgga acaacactca accctatctc ggtctattct
     5401 tttgatttat aagggatttt gccgatttcg gcctattggt taaaaaatga gctgatttaa
     5461 caaaaattta acgcgaatta attctgtgga atgtgtgtca gttagggtgt ggaaagtccc
     5521 caggctcccc agcaggcaga agtatgcaaa gcatgcatct caattagtca gcaaccaggt
     5581 gtggaaagtc cccaggctcc ccagcaggca gaagtatgca aagcatgcat ctcaattagt
     5641 cagcaaccat agtcccgccc ctaactccgc ccatcccgcc cctaactccg cccagttccg
     5701 cccattctcc gccccatggc tgactaattt tttttattta tgcagaggcc gaggccgcct
     5761 ctgcctctga gctattccag aagtagtgag gaggcttttt tggaggccta ggcttttgca
     5821 aaaagctccc gggagcttgt atatccattt tcggatctga tcagcacgtg ttgacaatta
     5881 atcatcggca tagtatatcg gcatagtata atacgacaag gtgaggaact aaaccatggc
     5941 caagcctttg tctcaagaag aatccaccct cattgaaaga gcaacggcta caatcaacag
     6001 catccccatc tctgaagact acagcgtcgc cagcgcagct ctctctagcg acggccgcat
     6061 cttcactggt gtcaatgtat atcattttac tgggggacct tgtgcagaac tcgtggtgct
     6121 gggcactgct gctgctgcgg cagctggcaa cctgacttgt atcgtcgcga tcggaaatga
     6181 gaacaggggc atcttgagcc cctgcggacg gtgccgacag gtgcttctcg atctgcatcc
     6241 tgggatcaaa gccatagtga aggacagtga tggacagccg acggcagttg ggattcgtga
     6301 attgctgccc tctggttatg tgtgggaggg ctaagcactt cgtggccgag gagcaggact
     6361 gacacgtgct acgagatttc gattccaccg ccgccttcta tgaaaggttg ggcttcggaa
     6421 tcgttttccg ggacgccggc tggatgatcc tccagcgcgg ggatctcatg ctggagttct
     6481 tcgcccaccc caacttgttt attgcagctt ataatggtta caaataaagc aatagcatca
     6541 caaatttcac aaataaagca tttttttcac tgcattctag ttgtggtttg tccaaactca
     6601 tcaatgtatc ttatcatgtc tgtataccgt cgacctctag ctagagcttg gcgtaatcat
     6661 ggtcatagct gtttcctgtg tgaaattgtt atccgctcac aattccacac aacatacgag
     6721 ccggaagcat aaagtgtaaa gcctggggtg cctaatgagt gagctaactc acattaattg
     6781 cgttgcgctc actgcccgct ttccagtcgg gaaacctgtc gtgccagctg cattaatgaa
     6841 tcggccaacg cgcggggaga ggcggtttgc gtattgggcg ctcttccgct tcctcgctca
     6901 ctgactcgct gcgctcggtc gttcggctgc ggcgagcggt atcagctcac tcaaaggcgg
     6961 taatacggtt atccacagaa tcaggggata acgcaggaaa gaacatgtga gcaaaaggcc
     7021 agcaaaaggc caggaaccgt aaaaaggccg cgttgctggc gtttttccat aggctccgcc
     7081 cccctgacga gcatcacaaa aatcgacgct caagtcagag gtggcgaaac ccgacaggac
     7141 tataaagata ccaggcgttt ccccctggaa gctccctcgt gcgctctcct gttccgaccc
     7201 tgccgcttac cggatacctg tccgcctttc tcccttcggg aagcgtggcg ctttctcata
     7261 gctcacgctg taggtatctc agttcggtgt aggtcgttcg ctccaagctg ggctgtgtgc
     7321 acgaaccccc cgttcagccc gaccgctgcg ccttatccgg taactatcgt cttgagtcca
     7381 acccggtaag acacgactta tcgccactgg cagcagccac tggtaacagg attagcagag
     7441 cgaggtatgt aggcggtgct acagagttct tgaagtggtg gcctaactac ggctacacta
     7501 gaagaacagt atttggtatc tgcgctctgc tgaagccagt taccttcgga aaaagagttg
     7561 gtagctcttg atccggcaaa caaaccaccg ctggtagcgg tggttttttt gtttgcaagc
     7621 agcagattac gcgcagaaaa aaaggatctc aagaagatcc tttgatcttt tctacggggt
     7681 ctgacgctca gtggaacgaa aactcacgtt aagggatttt ggtcatgaga ttatcaaaaa
     7741 ggatcttcac ctagatcctt ttaaattaaa aatgaagttt taaatcaatc taaagtatat
     7801 atgagtaaac ttggtctgac agttaccaat gcttaatcag tgaggcacct atctcagcga
     7861 tctgtctatt tcgttcatcc atagttgcct gactccccgt cgtgtagata actacgatac
     7921 gggagggctt accatctggc cccagtgctg caatgatacc gcgagaccca cgctcaccgg
     7981 ctccagattt atcagcaata aaccagccag ccggaagggc cgagcgcaga agtggtcctg
     8041 caactttatc cgcctccatc cagtctatta attgttgccg ggaagctaga gtaagtagtt
     8101 cgccagttaa tagtttgcgc aacgttgttg ccattgctac aggcatcgtg gtgtcacgct
     8161 cgtcgtttgg tatggcttca ttcagctccg gttcccaacg atcaaggcga gttacatgat
     8221 cccccatgtt gtgcaaaaaa gcggttagct ccttcggtcc tccgatcgtt gtcagaagta
     8281 agttggccgc agtgttatca ctcatggtta tggcagcact gcataattct cttactgtca
     8341 tgccatccgt aagatgcttt tctgtgactg gtgagtactc aaccaagtca ttctgagaat
     8401 agtgtatgcg gcgaccgagt tgctcttgcc cggcgtcaat acgggataat accgcgccac
     8461 atagcagaac tttaaaagtg ctcatcattg gaaaacgttc ttcggggcga aaactctcaa
     8521 ggatcttacc gctgttgaga tccagttcga tgtaacccac tcgtgcaccc aactgatctt
     8581 cagcatcttt tactttcacc agcgtttctg ggtgagcaaa aacaggaagg caaaatgccg
     8641 caaaaaaggg aataagggcg acacggaaat gttgaatact catactcttc ctttttcaat
     8701 attattgaag catttatcag ggttattgtc tcatgagcgg atacatattt gaatgtattt
     8761 agaaaaataa acaaataggg gttccgcgca catttccccg aaaagtgcca cctgacgtcg
     8821 acggatcggg agatctcccg atcccctatg gtgcactctc agtacaatct gctctgatgc
     8881 cgcatagtta agccagtatc tgctccctgc ttgtgtgttg gaggtcgctg agt
//
