# Supplementary material for: Kif17 phosphorylation regulates photoreceptor outer segment turnover
Source: BMC Cell Biol. 2018 Nov 20;19:25. doi: 10.1186/s12860-018-0177-9 (PMC6245759; doi:10.1186/s12860-018-0177-9)
Supplement: Supplementary file 3 — Plasmid map of CMV:KIF17(S1029D)-mCherry in GenBank file format (GB 17 kb) [file 12860_2018_177_MOESM3_ESM.gb]

LOCUS       Exported                8933 bp ds-DNA     circular SYN 23-OCT-2018
DEFINITION  synthetic circular DNA.
ACCESSION   .
VERSION     .
KEYWORDS    .
SOURCE      synthetic DNA construct
  ORGANISM  synthetic DNA construct
REFERENCE   1  (bases 1 to 8933)
  AUTHORS   .
  TITLE     Direct Submission
  JOURNAL   Exported Oct 30, 2018 from SnapGene 4.2.6
            http://www.snapgene.com
FEATURES             Location/Qualifiers
     source          1..8933
                     /organism="synthetic DNA construct"
                     /mol_type="other DNA"
     promoter        96..114
                     /label=T7 promoter
                     /note="promoter for bacteriophage T7 RNA polymerase"
     protein_bind    144..168
                     /gene="mutant version of attB"
                     /label=attB1
                     /bound_moiety="BP Clonase(TM)"
                     /note="recombination site for the Gateway(R) BP reaction"
     enhancer        228..531
                     /label=CMV enhancer
                     /note="human cytomegalovirus immediate early enhancer"
     promoter        532..735
                     /label=CMV promoter
                     /note="human cytomegalovirus (CMV) immediate early 
                     promoter"
     protein_bind    complement(757..777)
                     /gene="mutant version of attB"
                     /label=attB4
                     /bound_moiety="BP Clonase(TM)"
                     /note="core recombination site for the Gateway(R) BP 
                     reaction"
     misc_feature    780..3892
                     /label=mKIF17
     misc_feature    3864..3866
                     /label=S1029A
     protein_bind    3895..3915
                     /gene="mutant version of attB"
                     /label=attB3
                     /bound_moiety="BP Clonase(TM)"
                     /note="core recombination site for the Gateway(R) BP 
                     reaction"
     CDS             3918..4628
                     /codon_start=1
                     /product="monomeric derivative of DsRed fluorescent protein
                     (Shaner et al., 2004)"
                     /label=mCherry
                     /note="mammalian codon-optimized"
                     /translation="MVSKGEDDNMAIIKEFMRFKVHMEGSVNGHEFEIEGEGEGRPYEG
                     TQTAKLKVTKGGPLPFAWDILSPQFMYGSKAYVKHPADIPDYLKLSFPEGFKWERVMNF
                     EDGGVVTVTQDSSLQDGEFIYKVKLRGTNFPSDGPVMQKKTMGWEASSERMYPEDGALK
                     GEIKQRLKLKDGGHYDAEVKTTYKAKKPVQLPGAYNVNIKLDITSHNEDYTIVEQYERA
                     EGRHSTGGMDELYK"
     protein_bind    complement(4626..4650)
                     /gene="mutant version of attB"
                     /label=attB2
                     /bound_moiety="BP Clonase(TM)"
                     /note="recombination site for the Gateway(R) BP reaction"
     CDS             4676..4717
                     /codon_start=1
                     /product="epitope tag from simian virus 5"
                     /label=V5 tag
                     /translation="GKPIPNPLLGLDST"
     polyA_signal    4801..4849
                     /label=HSV TK poly(A) signal
                     /note="herpes simplex virus thymidine kinase 
                     polyadenylation signal (Cole and Stacy, 1985)"
     rep_origin      5051..5479
                     /direction=RIGHT
                     /label=f1 ori
                     /note="f1 bacteriophage origin of replication; arrow 
                     indicates direction of (+) strand synthesis"
     promoter        5493..5822
                     /label=SV40 promoter
                     /note="SV40 enhancer and early promoter"
     rep_origin      5673..5808
                     /label=SV40 ori
                     /note="SV40 origin of replication"
     promoter        5870..5917
                     /label=EM7 promoter
                     /note="synthetic bacterial promoter"
     CDS             5936..6334
                     /codon_start=1
                     /gene="Aspergillus terreus BSD"
                     /product="blasticidin S deaminase"
                     /label=BSD
                     /note="confers resistance to blasticidin"
                     /translation="MAKPLSQEESTLIERATATINSIPISEDYSVASAALSSDGRIFTG
                     VNVYHFTGGPCAELVVLGTAAAAAAGNLTCIVAIGNENRGILSPCGRCRQVLLDLHPGI
                     KAIVKDSDGQPTAVGIRELLPSGYVWEG"
     polyA_signal    6492..6613
                     /label=SV40 poly(A) signal
                     /note="SV40 polyadenylation signal"
     primer_bind     complement(6662..6678)
                     /label=M13 rev
                     /note="common sequencing primer, one of multiple similar 
                     variants"
     protein_bind    6686..6702
                     /label=lac operator
                     /bound_moiety="lac repressor encoded by lacI"
                     /note="The lac repressor binds to the lac operator to 
                     inhibit transcription in E. coli. This inhibition can be 
                     relieved by adding lactose or 
                     isopropyl-beta-D-thiogalactopyranoside (IPTG)."
     promoter        complement(6710..6740)
                     /label=lac promoter
                     /note="promoter for the E. coli lac operon"
     protein_bind    6755..6776
                     /label=CAP binding site
                     /bound_moiety="E. coli catabolite activator protein"
                     /note="CAP binding activates transcription in the presence 
                     of cAMP."
     rep_origin      complement(7064..7652)
                     /direction=LEFT
                     /label=ori
                     /note="high-copy-number ColE1/pMB1/pBR322/pUC origin of 
                     replication"
     CDS             complement(7823..8683)
                     /codon_start=1
                     /gene="bla"
                     /product="beta-lactamase"
                     /label=AmpR
                     /note="confers resistance to ampicillin, carbenicillin, and
                     related antibiotics"
                     /translation="MSIQHFRVALIPFFAAFCLPVFAHPETLVKVKDAEDQLGARVGYI
                     ELDLNSGKILESFRPEERFPMMSTFKVLLCGAVLSRIDAGQEQLGRRIHYSQNDLVEYS
                     PVTEKHLTDGMTVRELCSAAITMSDNTAANLLLTTIGGPKELTAFLHNMGDHVTRLDRW
                     EPELNEAIPNDERDTTMPVAMATTLRKLLTGELLTLASRQQLIDWMEADKVAGPLLRSA
                     LPAGWFIADKSGAGERGSRGIIAALGPDGKPSRIVVIYTTGSQATMDERNRQIAEIGAS
                     LIKHW"
     promoter        complement(8684..8788)
                     /gene="bla"
                     /label=AmpR promoter
ORIGIN
        1 agtgcgcgag caaaatttaa gctacaacaa ggcaaggctt gaccgacaat tctctggcta
       61 actagagaac ccactgctta ctggcttatc gaaattaata cgactcacta tagggagacc
      121 caagctggct agttaagcta tcaacaagtt tgtacaaaaa agcagtatag ttattaatag
      181 taatcaatta cggggtcatt agttcatagc ccatatatgg agttccgcgt tacataactt
      241 acggtaaatg gcccgcctgg ctgaccgccc aacgaccccc gcccattgac gtcaataatg
      301 acgtatgttc ccatagtaac gccaataggg actttccatt gacgtcaatg ggtggagtat
      361 ttacggtaaa ctgcccactt ggcagtacat caagtgtatc atatgccaag tacgccccct
      421 attgacgtca atgacggtaa atggcccgcc tggcattatg cccagtacat gaccttatgg
      481 gactttccta cttggcagta catctacgta ttagtcatcg ctattaccat ggtgatgcgg
      541 ttttggcagt acatcaatgg gcgtggatag cggtttgact cacggggatt tccaagtctc
      601 caccccattg acgtcaatgg gagtttgttt tggcaccaaa atcaacggga ctttccaaaa
      661 tgtcgtaaca actccgcccc attgacgcaa atgggcggta ggcgtgtacg gtgggaggtc
      721 tatataagca gagctggttt agtgaaccgt cagatccaac ttttctatac aaagttgcta
      781 tggcctcgga gtcagtgaaa gtggtcgtgc gctgccgacc catgaacaag cgcgagcgcg
      841 agctgagctg ccagtcggtg gtgacggtgg acagtgcgcg cggccaatgc ttcattcaga
      901 acccgggagc ggcggacgaa cccccaaagc agttcacctt cgatggcgcc tactacatag
      961 aacacttcac cgagcagatc tacaacgaga tcgcctaccc gctggtggag ggtgtcaccg
     1021 aaggctacaa tgggaccatt tttgcctatg gccagacagg cagtgggaag tctttcacca
     1081 tgcagggact gccagatccc ccctgccaga ggggcatcat tcccagagcc ttcgagcacg
     1141 tgtttgagag cgttcagtgt gcagagaaca ccaagttctt agtgcgggct tcctatctgg
     1201 agatctacaa cgaagatgtc catgacctgc tgggcgctga caccaagcag aggcttgagc
     1261 tgaaggagca tcccgagaag ggagtgtatg tcaaggggct gtccatgcac acggtacaca
     1321 acgtggccca gtgcgagcgc gtcatggaga ccggctggaa gaaccgtgcg gttggctaca
     1381 ccctgatgaa taaggactcc tcccgttccc actccatctt taccatcaac atcgagatct
     1441 atgccgtgga tgaacggggt aaggaccatc ttcgtgcagg caagctcaac ctggtagacc
     1501 tggccggcag tgagcggcaa tccaagactg gggccacagg ggaaaggctg aaggaggcca
     1561 ccaaaattaa cctgtcactg tcggcgctgg gcaacgtcat ctcggcactg gtggatgggc
     1621 gctgcaagca cattccttac cgggactcga agctgacccg actgcttcag gactcactgg
     1681 gtggcaacac caagactctg atggtggctt gcctgtctcc cgcagacaac aattacgatg
     1741 agaccctcag tacgctgcgc tatgctaaca gggccaagaa catcaagaac aagccacgca
     1801 ttaatgaaga ccccaaggat gccctgcttc gagagtacca ggaagagatc aagaggctaa
     1861 aggctatcct cgcccagcag atgggccctg gcaacctgtc agccctgctg tccactcaga
     1921 cacccccagg cccagtccag tctgaggaga agctgctgtc cccaactact gtccagcagg
     1981 acacggaggc tgagaagcag ttgatccgag aggagtatga ggagcgcctg gcccgcctga
     2041 aggctgacta cgaggcagag caagagtctc gggtccggct gcaggaggac attactgcca
     2101 tgcgtaactc gtatgacgtg aagctgtcca cactgcagga gaatctgcgc aaggagaagg
     2161 agacagaggc cattctcaag gcggaagtcc tgtgtaagac ggaggtcatg tccagggccg
     2221 agttagccag cgggcccgag tactcacctc ctttgcagta tgagactgcg gtgaagccca
     2281 ccatcctctc catgcccgac atgccaccca gtggcaaggt caccaagagc caagcgcccc
     2341 tcgctttcga ggaaccacac ggggagacct ccaggtccga gttttccttt gagtccaatg
     2401 agtgttccac tctcgaagac tctgccacat cagaggcctt ccctgggcca gaggagtttt
     2461 ccaacatgga gttctccatg gctgcggcac tgaccgagag caggtacctt cctgaggagt
     2521 atctcggcgg ccaggaggct gctgcatctc cgctggaggc agagcgctat gtccaggaga
     2581 acgagccatc gctggagccc ctgcggatac tggcaagcct gcaggatcct tttgctgaag
     2641 tggaggccaa gctggccaga ctgtcctcta ctgtggccat gtcggactca tcccagaccg
     2701 tcgtccccca gatccctaag cagccatcct cggctgacct gctggagccc agcgacacca
     2761 agtcagaagc tgatgtggct gtggctgaca acgtcgtcct cgggactgag cctgatgtaa
     2821 acctgagagt ggctgaggag gtggtttctg aggcagagac tggcgtgtgg atggagtctg
     2881 aagcccaggt ggcccatgtg gcccaggtgt ctgaggaggc ccagcctcag cccttgctgg
     2941 ccatggtgag cgtgaggagg gaaagtgtgg gtgtagaagt ggctgtgttg acggaggagg
     3001 agctgcagcc tgtggatcaa cagcaggtgc tggcccgctt gcagttgctg gagcagcagg
     3061 tggtgggggg cgagcaggct aaaaacaagg acctgaggga gaagcacaag cggcggaagc
     3121 ggtacgcaga tgagcgcaag aagcagctgg tggccgcact gcagaactcg gatgaggatg
     3181 gcggggactg ggtgctgctc aacgtctatg actctatcca ggaggaagtg agggccaaga
     3241 gcaagctgct ggagaagatg cagaggaagc tccgggcagc agaggtagaa atcaaggacc
     3301 tgcagtcaga gttccagctg gagaagattg attacctggc aaccatccgc cggcaggagc
     3361 gggactccat gctcttccag caactcctgg agcaggtgca gcctctcatc cgcagagact
     3421 gtaactatag caacctggag aagatcaggc gagagtcgag ctgggatgag gataatggct
     3481 tctggaagat cccagatccc atcatactga aaaccagcct cccagtagtt ccaactggga
     3541 cacagaacaa gccagctcga aaaacctctg cagtagacag tggggagcca cacatgcagg
     3601 aggaagacag gtataagctg atgctcagcc gaagcgacag tgagaatatc gctagcaact
     3661 acttccgctc caagcgggcc agccagatcc tcagcacgga ccccatgaag agcctcacat
     3721 atcacaactc accaccgggg ctaaattcct ctctgagcaa caactctgcc ttgccgccca
     3781 cccagacccc ggaaatgccc cagccccggc ccttccgcct agagtccctt gacatcccct
     3841 tctccaaagc caagcgtaaa aaagccaaaa acagcttcgg tggtgagcct ctgacaactt
     3901 tgtataataa agttgctatg gtgagcaagg gcgaggacga caacatggcc atcatcaagg
     3961 agttcatgcg cttcaaggtg cacatggagg gctccgtgaa cggccacgag ttcgagatcg
     4021 agggcgaggg cgagggccgc ccctacgagg gcacccagac cgccaagctg aaggtgacca
     4081 agggcggccc cctgcccttc gcctgggaca tcctgtcccc tcagttcatg tacggctcca
     4141 aggcctacgt gaagcacccc gccgacatcc ccgactactt gaagctgtcc ttccccgagg
     4201 gcttcaagtg ggagcgcgtg atgaacttcg aggacggcgg cgtggtgacc gtgacccagg
     4261 actcctccct gcaggacggc gagttcatct acaaggtgaa gctgcgcggc accaacttcc
     4321 cctccgacgg ccccgtaatg cagaagaaga ccatgggctg ggaggcctcc tccgagcgga
     4381 tgtaccccga ggacggcgcc ctgaagggcg agatcaagca gaggctgaag ctgaaggacg
     4441 gcggccacta cgacgccgag gtcaagacca cctacaaggc caagaagccc gtgcagctgc
     4501 ccggcgccta caacgtcaac atcaagctgg acatcacctc ccacaacgag gactacacca
     4561 tcgtggaaca gtacgagcgc gccgagggcc gccactccac cggcggcatg gacgagctgt
     4621 acaagtaaca gctttcttgt acaaagtggt tgatctagag ggcccgcggt tcgaaggtaa
     4681 gcctatccct aaccctctcc tcggtctcga ttctacgcgt accggttagt aatgagttta
     4741 aacgggggag gctaactgaa acacggaagg agacaatacc ggaaggaacc cgcgctatga
     4801 cggcaataaa aagacagaat aaaacgcacg ggtgttgggt cgtttgttca taaacgcggg
     4861 gttcggtccc agggctggca ctctgtcgat accccaccga gaccccattg gggccaatac
     4921 gcccgcgttt cttccttttc cccaccccac cccccaagtt cgggtgaagg cccagggctc
     4981 gcagccaacg tcggggcggc aggccctgcc atagcagatc tgcgcagctg gggctctagg
     5041 gggtatcccc nnnnnnnnnn nnnnnnnnnn nnnnnnnnnn nnnnnnnnnn nnnnnnnnnn
     5101 nnnnnnnnnn nnnnnnnnnn nnnnnnnnnn nnnnnnnnnn nnnnnnnnnn nnnnnnnnnn
     5161 nnnnnnnnnn nnnncnnnnn nnnnnnnnnn nnnnnnnnnn nnnnnnnnnn nnnnnnnnnn
     5221 nnnnnnnnnn nnnnnnnnnn nnnnnnnnnn nnnnnnnnnn nnnnnnannn nnnnnnnnnn
     5281 nnnnnnnnnn nnnnnnnnnn nnnnnnnnnn nnnnnncctt tgacgttgga gtccacgttc
     5341 tttaatagtg gactcttgtt ccaaactgga acaacactca accctatctc ggtctattct
     5401 tttgatttat aagggatttt gccgatttcg gcctattggt taaaaaatga gctgatttaa
     5461 caaaaattta acgcgaatta attctgtgga atgtgtgtca gttagggtgt ggaaagtccc
     5521 caggctcccc agcaggcaga agtatgcaaa gcatgcatct caattagtca gcaaccaggt
     5581 gtggaaagtc cccaggctcc ccagcaggca gaagtatgca aagcatgcat ctcaattagt
     5641 cagcaaccat agtcccgccc ctaactccgc ccatcccgcc cctaactccg cccagttccg
     5701 cccattctcc gccccatggc tgactaattt tttttattta tgcagaggcc gaggccgcct
     5761 ctgcctctga gctattccag aagtagtgag gaggcttttt tggaggccta ggcttttgca
     5821 aaaagctccc gggagcttgt atatccattt tcggatctga tcagcacgtg ttgacaatta
     5881 atcatcggca tagtatatcg gcatagtata atacgacaag gtgaggaact aaaccatggc
     5941 caagcctttg tctcaagaag aatccaccct cattgaaaga gcaacggcta caatcaacag
     6001 catccccatc tctgaagact acagcgtcgc cagcgcagct ctctctagcg acggccgcat
     6061 cttcactggt gtcaatgtat atcattttac tgggggacct tgtgcagaac tcgtggtgct
     6121 gggcactgct gctgctgcgg cagctggcaa cctgacttgt atcgtcgcga tcggaaatga
     6181 gaacaggggc atcttgagcc cctgcggacg gtgccgacag gtgcttctcg atctgcatcc
     6241 tgggatcaaa gccatagtga aggacagtga tggacagccg acggcagttg ggattcgtga
     6301 attgctgccc tctggttatg tgtgggaggg ctaagcactt cgtggccgag gagcaggact
     6361 gacacgtgct acgagatttc gattccaccg ccgccttcta tgaaaggttg ggcttcggaa
     6421 tcgttttccg ggacgccggc tggatgatcc tccagcgcgg ggatctcatg ctggagttct
     6481 tcgcccaccc caacttgttt attgcagctt ataatggtta caaataaagc aatagcatca
     6541 caaatttcac aaataaagca tttttttcac tgcattctag ttgtggtttg tccaaactca
     6601 tcaatgtatc ttatcatgtc tgtataccgt cgacctctag ctagagcttg gcgtaatcat
     6661 ggtcatagct gtttcctgtg tgaaattgtt atccgctcac aattccacac aacatacgag
     6721 ccggaagcat aaagtgtaaa gcctggggtg cctaatgagt gagctaactc acattaattg
     6781 cgttgcgctc actgcccgct ttccagtcgg gaaacctgtc gtgccagctg cattaatgaa
     6841 tcggccaacg cgcggggaga ggcggtttgc gtattgggcg ctcttccgct tcctcgctca
     6901 ctgactcgct gcgctcggtc gttcggctgc ggcgagcggt atcagctcac tcaaaggcgg
     6961 taatacggtt atccacagaa tcaggggata acgcaggaaa gaacatgtga gcaaaaggcc
     7021 agcaaaaggc caggaaccgt aaaaaggccg cgttgctggc gtttttccat aggctccgcc
     7081 cccctgacga gcatcacaaa aatcgacgct caagtcagag gtggcgaaac ccgacaggac
     7141 tataaagata ccaggcgttt ccccctggaa gctccctcgt gcgctctcct gttccgaccc
     7201 tgccgcttac cggatacctg tccgcctttc tcccttcggg aagcgtggcg ctttctcata
     7261 gctcacgctg taggtatctc agttcggtgt aggtcgttcg ctccaagctg ggctgtgtgc
     7321 acgaaccccc cgttcagccc gaccgctgcg ccttatccgg taactatcgt cttgagtcca
     7381 acccggtaag acacgactta tcgccactgg cagcagccac tggtaacagg attagcagag
     7441 cgaggtatgt aggcggtgct acagagttct tgaagtggtg gcctaactac ggctacacta
     7501 gaagaacagt atttggtatc tgcgctctgc tgaagccagt taccttcgga aaaagagttg
     7561 gtagctcttg atccggcaaa caaaccaccg ctggtagcgg tggttttttt gtttgcaagc
     7621 agcagattac gcgcagaaaa aaaggatctc aagaagatcc tttgatcttt tctacggggt
     7681 ctgacgctca gtggaacgaa aactcacgtt aagggatttt ggtcatgaga ttatcaaaaa
     7741 ggatcttcac ctagatcctt ttaaattaaa aatgaagttt taaatcaatc taaagtatat
     7801 atgagtaaac ttggtctgac agttaccaat gcttaatcag tgaggcacct atctcagcga
     7861 tctgtctatt tcgttcatcc atagttgcct gactccccgt cgtgtagata actacgatac
     7921 gggagggctt accatctggc cccagtgctg caatgatacc gcgagaccca cgctcaccgg
     7981 ctccagattt atcagcaata aaccagccag ccggaagggc cgagcgcaga agtggtcctg
     8041 caactttatc cgcctccatc cagtctatta attgttgccg ggaagctaga gtaagtagtt
     8101 cgccagttaa tagtttgcgc aacgttgttg ccattgctac aggcatcgtg gtgtcacgct
     8161 cgtcgtttgg tatggcttca ttcagctccg gttcccaacg atcaaggcga gttacatgat
     8221 cccccatgtt gtgcaaaaaa gcggttagct ccttcggtcc tccgatcgtt gtcagaagta
     8281 agttggccgc agtgttatca ctcatggtta tggcagcact gcataattct cttactgtca
     8341 tgccatccgt aagatgcttt tctgtgactg gtgagtactc aaccaagtca ttctgagaat
     8401 agtgtatgcg gcgaccgagt tgctcttgcc cggcgtcaat acgggataat accgcgccac
     8461 atagcagaac tttaaaagtg ctcatcattg gaaaacgttc ttcggggcga aaactctcaa
     8521 ggatcttacc gctgttgaga tccagttcga tgtaacccac tcgtgcaccc aactgatctt
     8581 cagcatcttt tactttcacc agcgtttctg ggtgagcaaa aacaggaagg caaaatgccg
     8641 caaaaaaggg aataagggcg acacggaaat gttgaatact catactcttc ctttttcaat
     8701 attattgaag catttatcag ggttattgtc tcatgagcgg atacatattt gaatgtattt
     8761 agaaaaataa acaaataggg gttccgcgca catttccccg aaaagtgcca cctgacgtcg
     8821 acggatcggg agatctcccg atcccctatg gtgcactctc agtacaatct gctctgatgc
     8881 cgcatagtta agccagtatc tgctccctgc ttgtgtgttg gaggtcgctg agt
//
