# Supplementary material for: Kif17 phosphorylation regulates photoreceptor outer segment turnover
Source: BMC Cell Biol. 2018 Nov 20;19:25. doi: 10.1186/s12860-018-0177-9 (PMC6245759; doi:10.1186/s12860-018-0177-9)
Supplement: Supplementary file 4 — Plasmid map of CMV:KIF17(S1029A)-mCherry in GenBank file format (GB 17 kb) [file 12860_2018_177_MOESM4_ESM.gb]

LOCUS       Exported                8933 bp ds-DNA     circular SYN 23-OCT-2018
DEFINITION  synthetic circular DNA.
ACCESSION   .
VERSION     .
KEYWORDS    .
SOURCE      synthetic DNA construct
  ORGANISM  synthetic DNA construct
REFERENCE   1  (bases 1 to 8933)
  AUTHORS   .
  TITLE     Direct Submission
  JOURNAL   Exported Oct 30, 2018 from SnapGene 4.2.6
            http://www.snapgene.com
FEATURES             Location/Qualifiers
     source          1..8933
                     /organism="synthetic DNA construct"
                     /mol_type="other DNA"
     promoter        96..114
                     /label=T7 promoter
                     /note="promoter for bacteriophage T7 RNA polymerase"
     protein_bind    144..168
                     /gene="mutant version of attB"
                     /label=attB1
                     /bound_moiety="BP Clonase(TM)"
                     /note="recombination site for the Gateway(R) BP reaction"
     enhancer        228..531
                     /label=CMV enhancer
                     /note="human cytomegalovirus immediate early enhancer"
     promoter        532..735
                     /label=CMV promoter
                     /note="human cytomegalovirus (CMV) immediate early 
                     promoter"
     protein_bind    complement(757..777)
                     /gene="mutant version of attB"
                     /label=attB4
                     /bound_moiety="BP Clonase(TM)"
                     /note="core recombination site for the Gateway(R) BP 
                     reaction"
     misc_feature    780..3892
                     /label=mKIF17
     misc_feature    3864..3866
                     /label=S1029D
     protein_bind    3895..3915
                     /gene="mutant version of attB"
                     /label=attB3
                     /bound_moiety="BP Clonase(TM)"
                     /note="core recombination site for the Gateway(R) BP 
                     reaction"
     CDS             3918..4628
                     /codon_start=1
                     /product="monomeric derivative of DsRed fluorescent protein
                     (Shaner et al., 2004)"
                     /label=mCherry
                     /note="mammalian codon-optimized"
                     /translation="MVSKGEDDNMAIIKEFMRFKVHMEGSVNGHEFEIEGEGEGRPYEG
                     TQTAKLKVTKGGPLPFAWDILSPQFMYGSKAYVKHPADIPDYLKLSFPEGFKWERVMNF
                     EDGGVVTVTQDSSLQDGEFIYKVKLRGTNFPSDGPVMQKKTMGWEASSERMYPEDGALK
                     GEIKQRLKLKDGGHYDAEVKTTYKAKKPVQLPGAYNVNIKLDITSHNEDYTIVEQYERA
                     EGRHSTGGMDELYK"
     protein_bind    complement(4626..4650)
                     /gene="mutant version of attB"
                     /label=attB2
                     /bound_moiety="BP Clonase(TM)"
                     /note="recombination site for the Gateway(R) BP reaction"
     CDS             4676..4717
                     /codon_start=1
                     /product="epitope tag from simian virus 5"
                     /label=V5 tag
                     /translation="GKPIPNPLLGLDST"
     polyA_signal    4801..4849
                     /label=HSV TK poly(A) signal
                     /note="herpes simplex virus thymidine kinase 
                     polyadenylation signal (Cole and Stacy, 1985)"
     rep_origin      5051..5479
                     /direction=RIGHT
                     /label=f1 ori
                     /note="f1 bacteriophage origin of replication; arrow 
                     indicates direction of (+) strand synthesis"
     promoter        5493..5822
                     /label=SV40 promoter
                     /note="SV40 enhancer and early promoter"
     rep_origin      5673..5808
                     /label=SV40 ori
                     /note="SV40 origin of replication"
     promoter        5870..5917
                     /label=EM7 promoter
                     /note="synthetic bacterial promoter"
     CDS             5936..6334
                     /codon_start=1
                     /gene="Aspergillus terreus BSD"
                     /product="blasticidin S deaminase"
                     /label=BSD
                     /note="confers resistance to blasticidin"
                     /translation="MAKPLSQEESTLIERATATINSIPISEDYSVASAALSSDGRIFTG
                     VNVYHFTGGPCAELVVLGTAAAAAAGNLTCIVAIGNENRGILSPCGRCRQVLLDLHPGI
                     KAIVKDSDGQPTAVGIRELLPSGYVWEG"
     polyA_signal    6492..6613
                     /label=SV40 poly(A) signal
                     /note="SV40 polyadenylation signal"
     primer_bind     complement(6662..6678)
                     /label=M13 rev
                     /note="common sequencing primer, one of multiple similar 
                     variants"
     protein_bind    6686..6702
                     /label=lac operator
                     /bound_moiety="lac repressor encoded by lacI"
                     /note="The lac repressor binds to the lac operator to 
                     inhibit transcription in E. coli. This inhibition can be 
                     relieved by adding lactose or 
                     isopropyl-beta-D-thiogalactopyranoside (IPTG)."
     promoter        complement(6710..6740)
                     /label=lac promoter
                     /note="promoter for the E. coli lac operon"
     protein_bind    6755..6776
                     /label=CAP binding site
                     /bound_moiety="E. coli catabolite activator protein"
                     /note="CAP binding activates transcription in the presence 
                     of cAMP."
     rep_origin      complement(7064..7652)
                     /direction=LEFT
                     /label=ori
                     /note="high-copy-number ColE1/pMB1/pBR322/pUC origin of 
                     replication"
     CDS             complement(7823..8683)
                     /codon_start=1
                     /gene="bla"
                     /product="beta-lactamase"
                     /label=AmpR
                     /note="confers resistance to ampicillin, carbenicillin, and
                     related antibiotics"
                     /translation="MSIQHFRVALIPFFAAFCLPVFAHPETLVKVKDAEDQLGARVGYI
                     ELDLNSGKILESFRPEERFPMMSTFKVLLCGAVLSRIDAGQEQLGRRIHYSQNDLVEYS
                     PVTEKHLTDGMTVRELCSAAITMSDNTAANLLLTTIGGPKELTAFLHNMGDHVTRLDRW
                     EPELNEAIPNDERDTTMPVAMATTLRKLLTGELLTLASRQQLIDWMEADKVAGPLLRSA
                     LPAGWFIADKSGAGERGSRGIIAALGPDGKPSRIVVIYTTGSQATMDERNRQIAEIGAS
                     LIKHW"
     promoter        complement(8684..8788)
                     /gene="bla"
                     /label=AmpR promoter
ORIGIN
        1 agtgcgcgag caaaatttaa gctacaacaa ggcaaggctt gaccgacaat tctctggcta
       61 actagagaac ccactgctta ctggcttatc gaaattaata cgactcacta tagggagacc
      121 caagctggct agttaagcta tcaacaagtt tgtacaaaaa agcagtatag ttattaatag
      181 taatcaatta cggggtcatt agttcatagc ccatatatgg agttccgcgt tacataactt
      241 acggtaaatg gcccgcctgg ctgaccgccc aacgaccccc gcccattgac gtcaataatg
      301 acgtatgttc ccatagtaac gccaataggg actttccatt gacgtcaatg ggtggagtat
      361 ttacggtaaa ctgcccactt ggcagtacat caagtgtatc atatgccaag tacgccccct
      421 attgacgtca atgacggtaa atggcccgcc tggcattatg cccagtacat gaccttatgg
      481 gactttccta cttggcagta catctacgta ttagtcatcg ctattaccat ggtgatgcgg
      541 ttttggcagt acatcaatgg gcgtggatag cggtttgact cacggggatt tccaagtctc
      601 caccccattg acgtcaatgg gagtttgttt tggcaccaaa atcaacggga ctttccaaaa
      661 tgtcgtaaca actccgcccc attgacgcaa atgggcggta ggcgtgtacg gtgggaggtc
      721 tatataagca gagctggttt agtgaaccgt cagatccaac ttttctatac aaagttgcta
      781 tggcctcgga gtcagtgaaa gtggtcgtgc gctgccgacc catgaacaag cgcgagcgcg
      841 agctgagctg ccagtcggtg gtgacggtgg acagtgcgcg cggccaatgc ttcattcaga
      901 acccgggagc ggcggacgaa cccccaaagc agttcacctt cgatggcgcc tactacatag
      961 aacacttcac cgagcagatc tacaacgaga tcgcctaccc gctggtggag ggtgtcaccg
     1021 aaggctacaa tgggaccatt tttgcctatg gccagacagg cagtgggaag tctttcacca
     1081 tgcagggact gccagatccc ccctgccaga ggggcatcat tcccagagcc ttcgagcacg
     1141 tgtttgagag cgttcagtgt gcagagaaca ccaagttctt agtgcgggct tcctatctgg
     1201 agatctacaa cgaagatgtc catgacctgc tgggcgctga caccaagcag aggcttgagc
     1261 tgaaggagca tcccgagaag ggagtgtatg tcaaggggct gtccatgcac acggtacaca
     1321 acgtggccca gtgcgagcgc gtcatggaga ccggctggaa gaaccgtgcg gttggctaca
     1381 ccctgatgaa taaggactcc tcccgttccc actccatctt taccatcaac atcgagatct
     1441 atgccgtgga tgaacggggt aaggaccatc ttcgtgcagg caagctcaac ctggtagacc
     1501 tggccggcag tgagcggcaa tccaagactg gggccacagg ggaaaggctg aaggaggcca
     1561 ccaaaattaa cctgtcactg tcggcgctgg gcaacgtcat ctcggcactg gtggatgggc
     1621 gctgcaagca cattccttac cgggactcga agctgacccg actgcttcag gactcactgg
     1681 gtggcaacac caagactctg atggtggctt gcctgtctcc cgcagacaac aattacgatg
     1741 agaccctcag tacgctgcgc tatgctaaca gggccaagaa catcaagaac aagccacgca
     1801 ttaatgaaga ccccaaggat gccctgcttc gagagtacca ggaagagatc aagaggctaa
     1861 aggctatcct cgcccagcag atgggccctg gcaacctgtc agccctgctg tccactcaga
     1921 cacccccagg cccagtccag tctgaggaga agctgctgtc cccaactact gtccagcagg
     1981 acacggaggc tgagaagcag ttgatccgag aggagtatga ggagcgcctg gcccgcctga
     2041 aggctgacta cgaggcagag caagagtctc gggtccggct gcaggaggac attactgcca
     2101 tgcgtaactc gtatgacgtg aagctgtcca cactgcagga gaatctgcgc aaggagaagg
     2161 agacagaggc cattctcaag gcggaagtcc tgtgtaagac ggaggtcatg tccagggccg
     2221 agttagccag cgggcccgag tactcacctc ctttgcagta tgagactgcg gtgaagccca
     2281 ccatcctctc catgcccgac atgccaccca gtggcaaggt caccaagagc caagcgcccc
     2341 tcgctttcga ggaaccacac ggggagacct ccaggtccga gttttccttt gagtccaatg
     2401 agtgttccac tctcgaagac tctgccacat cagaggcctt ccctgggcca gaggagtttt
     2461 ccaacatgga gttctccatg gctgcggcac tgaccgagag caggtacctt cctgaggagt
     2521 atctcggcgg ccaggaggct gctgcatctc cgctggaggc agagcgctat gtccaggaga
     2581 acgagccatc gctggagccc ctgcggatac tggcaagcct gcaggatcct tttgctgaag
     2641 tggaggccaa gctggccaga ctgtcctcta ctgtggccat gtcggactca tcccagaccg
     2701 tcgtccccca gatccctaag cagccatcct cggctgacct gctggagccc agcgacacca
     2761 agtcagaagc tgatgtggct gtggctgaca acgtcgtcct cgggactgag cctgatgtaa
     2821 acctgagagt ggctgaggag gtggtttctg aggcagagac tggcgtgtgg atggagtctg
     2881 aagcccaggt ggcccatgtg gcccaggtgt ctgaggaggc ccagcctcag cccttgctgg
     2941 ccatggtgag cgtgaggagg gaaagtgtgg gtgtagaagt ggctgtgttg acggaggagg
     3001 agctgcagcc tgtggatcaa cagcaggtgc tggcccgctt gcagttgctg gagcagcagg
     3061 tggtgggggg cgagcaggct aaaaacaagg acctgaggga gaagcacaag cggcggaagc
     3121 ggtacgcaga tgagcgcaag aagcagctgg tggccgcact gcagaactcg gatgaggatg
     3181 gcggggactg ggtgctgctc aacgtctatg actctatcca ggaggaagtg agggccaaga
     3241 gcaagctgct ggagaagatg cagaggaagc tccgggcagc agaggtagaa atcaaggacc
     3301 tgcagtcaga gttccagctg gagaagattg attacctggc aaccatccgc cggcaggagc
     3361 gggactccat gctcttccag caactcctgg agcaggtgca gcctctcatc cgcagagact
     3421 gtaactatag caacctggag aagatcaggc gagagtcgag ctgggatgag gataatggct
     3481 tctggaagat cccagatccc atcatactga aaaccagcct cccagtagtt ccaactggga
     3541 cacagaacaa gccagctcga aaaacctctg cagtagacag tggggagcca cacatgcagg
     3601 aggaagacag gtataagctg atgctcagcc gaagcgacag tgagaatatc gctagcaact
     3661 acttccgctc caagcgggcc agccagatcc tcagcacgga ccccatgaag agcctcacat
     3721 atcacaactc accaccgggg ctaaattcct ctctgagcaa caactctgcc ttgccgccca
     3781 cccagacccc ggaaatgccc cagccccggc ccttccgcct agagtccctt gacatcccct
     3841 tctccaaagc caagcgtaaa aaagacaaaa acagcttcgg tggtgagcct ctgacaactt
     3901 tgtataataa agttgctatg gtgagcaagg gcgaggacga caacatggcc atcatcaagg
     3961 agttcatgcg cttcaaggtg cacatggagg gctccgtgaa cggccacgag ttcgagatcg
     4021 agggcgaggg cgagggccgc ccctacgagg gcacccagac cgccaagctg aaggtgacca
     4081 agggcggccc cctgcccttc gcctgggaca tcctgtcccc tcagttcatg tacggctcca
     4141 aggcctacgt gaagcacccc gccgacatcc ccgactactt gaagctgtcc ttccccgagg
     4201 gcttcaagtg ggagcgcgtg atgaacttcg aggacggcgg cgtggtgacc gtgacccagg
     4261 actcctccct gcaggacggc gagttcatct acaaggtgaa gctgcgcggc accaacttcc
     4321 cctccgacgg ccccgtaatg cagaagaaga ccatgggctg ggaggcctcc tccgagcgga
     4381 tgtaccccga ggacggcgcc ctgaagggcg agatcaagca gaggctgaag ctgaaggacg
     4441 gcggccacta cgacgccgag gtcaagacca cctacaaggc caagaagccc gtgcagctgc
     4501 ccggcgccta caacgtcaac atcaagctgg acatcacctc ccacaacgag gactacacca
     4561 tcgtggaaca gtacgagcgc gccgagggcc gccactccac cggcggcatg gacgagctgt
     4621 acaagtaaca gctttcttgt acaaagtggt tgatctagag ggcccgcggt tcgaaggtaa
     4681 gcctatccct aaccctctcc tcggtctcga ttctacgcgt accggttagt aatgagttta
     4741 aacgggggag gctaactgaa acacggaagg agacaatacc ggaaggaacc cgcgctatga
     4801 cggcaataaa aagacagaat aaaacgcacg ggtgttgggt cgtttgttca taaacgcggg
     4861 gttcggtccc agggctggca ctctgtcgat accccaccga gaccccattg gggccaatac
     4921 gcccgcgttt cttccttttc cccaccccac cccccaagtt cgggtgaagg cccagggctc
     4981 gcagccaacg tcggggcggc aggccctgcc atagcagatc tgcgcagctg gggctctagg
     5041 gggtatcccc nnnnnnnnnn nnnnnnnnnn nnnnnnnnnn nnnnnnnnnn nnnnnnnnnn
     5101 nnnnnnnnnn nnnnnnnnnn nnnnnnnnnn nnnnnnnnnn nnnnnnnnnn nnnnnnnnnn
     5161 nnnnnnnnnn nnnncnnnnn nnnnnnnnnn nnnnnnnnnn nnnnnnnnnn nnnnnnnnnn
     5221 nnnnnnnnnn nnnnnnnnnn nnnnnnnnnn nnnnnnnnnn nnnnnnannn nnnnnnnnnn
     5281 nnnnnnnnnn nnnnnnnnnn nnnnnnnnnn nnnnnncctt tgacgttgga gtccacgttc
     5341 tttaatagtg gactcttgtt ccaaactgga acaacactca accctatctc ggtctattct
     5401 tttgatttat aagggatttt gccgatttcg gcctattggt taaaaaatga gctgatttaa
     5461 caaaaattta acgcgaatta attctgtgga atgtgtgtca gttagggtgt ggaaagtccc
     5521 caggctcccc agcaggcaga agtatgcaaa gcatgcatct caattagtca gcaaccaggt
     5581 gtggaaagtc cccaggctcc ccagcaggca gaagtatgca aagcatgcat ctcaattagt
     5641 cagcaaccat agtcccgccc ctaactccgc ccatcccgcc cctaactccg cccagttccg
     5701 cccattctcc gccccatggc tgactaattt tttttattta tgcagaggcc gaggccgcct
     5761 ctgcctctga gctattccag aagtagtgag gaggcttttt tggaggccta ggcttttgca
     5821 aaaagctccc gggagcttgt atatccattt tcggatctga tcagcacgtg ttgacaatta
     5881 atcatcggca tagtatatcg gcatagtata atacgacaag gtgaggaact aaaccatggc
     5941 caagcctttg tctcaagaag aatccaccct cattgaaaga gcaacggcta caatcaacag
     6001 catccccatc tctgaagact acagcgtcgc cagcgcagct ctctctagcg acggccgcat
     6061 cttcactggt gtcaatgtat atcattttac tgggggacct tgtgcagaac tcgtggtgct
     6121 gggcactgct gctgctgcgg cagctggcaa cctgacttgt atcgtcgcga tcggaaatga
     6181 gaacaggggc atcttgagcc cctgcggacg gtgccgacag gtgcttctcg atctgcatcc
     6241 tgggatcaaa gccatagtga aggacagtga tggacagccg acggcagttg ggattcgtga
     6301 attgctgccc tctggttatg tgtgggaggg ctaagcactt cgtggccgag gagcaggact
     6361 gacacgtgct acgagatttc gattccaccg ccgccttcta tgaaaggttg ggcttcggaa
     6421 tcgttttccg ggacgccggc tggatgatcc tccagcgcgg ggatctcatg ctggagttct
     6481 tcgcccaccc caacttgttt attgcagctt ataatggtta caaataaagc aatagcatca
     6541 caaatttcac aaataaagca tttttttcac tgcattctag ttgtggtttg tccaaactca
     6601 tcaatgtatc ttatcatgtc tgtataccgt cgacctctag ctagagcttg gcgtaatcat
     6661 ggtcatagct gtttcctgtg tgaaattgtt atccgctcac aattccacac aacatacgag
     6721 ccggaagcat aaagtgtaaa gcctggggtg cctaatgagt gagctaactc acattaattg
     6781 cgttgcgctc actgcccgct ttccagtcgg gaaacctgtc gtgccagctg cattaatgaa
     6841 tcggccaacg cgcggggaga ggcggtttgc gtattgggcg ctcttccgct tcctcgctca
     6901 ctgactcgct gcgctcggtc gttcggctgc ggcgagcggt atcagctcac tcaaaggcgg
     6961 taatacggtt atccacagaa tcaggggata acgcaggaaa gaacatgtga gcaaaaggcc
     7021 agcaaaaggc caggaaccgt aaaaaggccg cgttgctggc gtttttccat aggctccgcc
     7081 cccctgacga gcatcacaaa aatcgacgct caagtcagag gtggcgaaac ccgacaggac
     7141 tataaagata ccaggcgttt ccccctggaa gctccctcgt gcgctctcct gttccgaccc
     7201 tgccgcttac cggatacctg tccgcctttc tcccttcggg aagcgtggcg ctttctcata
     7261 gctcacgctg taggtatctc agttcggtgt aggtcgttcg ctccaagctg ggctgtgtgc
     7321 acgaaccccc cgttcagccc gaccgctgcg ccttatccgg taactatcgt cttgagtcca
     7381 acccggtaag acacgactta tcgccactgg cagcagccac tggtaacagg attagcagag
     7441 cgaggtatgt aggcggtgct acagagttct tgaagtggtg gcctaactac ggctacacta
     7501 gaagaacagt atttggtatc tgcgctctgc tgaagccagt taccttcgga aaaagagttg
     7561 gtagctcttg atccggcaaa caaaccaccg ctggtagcgg tggttttttt gtttgcaagc
     7621 agcagattac gcgcagaaaa aaaggatctc aagaagatcc tttgatcttt tctacggggt
     7681 ctgacgctca gtggaacgaa aactcacgtt aagggatttt ggtcatgaga ttatcaaaaa
     7741 ggatcttcac ctagatcctt ttaaattaaa aatgaagttt taaatcaatc taaagtatat
     7801 atgagtaaac ttggtctgac agttaccaat gcttaatcag tgaggcacct atctcagcga
     7861 tctgtctatt tcgttcatcc atagttgcct gactccccgt cgtgtagata actacgatac
     7921 gggagggctt accatctggc cccagtgctg caatgatacc gcgagaccca cgctcaccgg
     7981 ctccagattt atcagcaata aaccagccag ccggaagggc cgagcgcaga agtggtcctg
     8041 caactttatc cgcctccatc cagtctatta attgttgccg ggaagctaga gtaagtagtt
     8101 cgccagttaa tagtttgcgc aacgttgttg ccattgctac aggcatcgtg gtgtcacgct
     8161 cgtcgtttgg tatggcttca ttcagctccg gttcccaacg atcaaggcga gttacatgat
     8221 cccccatgtt gtgcaaaaaa gcggttagct ccttcggtcc tccgatcgtt gtcagaagta
     8281 agttggccgc agtgttatca ctcatggtta tggcagcact gcataattct cttactgtca
     8341 tgccatccgt aagatgcttt tctgtgactg gtgagtactc aaccaagtca ttctgagaat
     8401 agtgtatgcg gcgaccgagt tgctcttgcc cggcgtcaat acgggataat accgcgccac
     8461 atagcagaac tttaaaagtg ctcatcattg gaaaacgttc ttcggggcga aaactctcaa
     8521 ggatcttacc gctgttgaga tccagttcga tgtaacccac tcgtgcaccc aactgatctt
     8581 cagcatcttt tactttcacc agcgtttctg ggtgagcaaa aacaggaagg caaaatgccg
     8641 caaaaaaggg aataagggcg acacggaaat gttgaatact catactcttc ctttttcaat
     8701 attattgaag catttatcag ggttattgtc tcatgagcgg atacatattt gaatgtattt
     8761 agaaaaataa acaaataggg gttccgcgca catttccccg aaaagtgcca cctgacgtcg
     8821 acggatcggg agatctcccg atcccctatg gtgcactctc agtacaatct gctctgatgc
     8881 cgcatagtta agccagtatc tgctccctgc ttgtgtgttg gaggtcgctg agt
//
