# Supplementary material for: Kif17 phosphorylation regulates photoreceptor outer segment turnover
Source: BMC Cell Biol. 2018 Nov 20;19:25. doi: 10.1186/s12860-018-0177-9 (PMC6245759; doi:10.1186/s12860-018-0177-9)
Supplement: Supplementary file 5 — Plasmid map of TaCP:Kif17-GFP in GenBank file format (GB 22 kb) [file 12860_2018_177_MOESM5_ESM.gb]

LOCUS       Exported               12727 bp ds-DNA     circular SYN 23-OCT-2018
DEFINITION  synthetic circular DNA.
ACCESSION   .
VERSION     .
KEYWORDS    .
SOURCE      synthetic DNA construct
  ORGANISM  synthetic DNA construct
REFERENCE   1  (bases 1 to 12727)
  AUTHORS   .
  TITLE     Direct Submission
  JOURNAL   Exported Oct 30, 2018 from SnapGene 4.2.6
            http://www.snapgene.com
FEATURES             Location/Qualifiers
     source          1..12727
                     /organism="synthetic DNA construct"
                     /mol_type="other DNA"
     primer_bind     complement(21..37)
                     /label=M13 fwd
                     /note="common sequencing primer, one of multiple similar 
                     variants"
     polyA_signal    47..181
                     /label=SV40 poly(A) signal
                     /note="SV40 polyadenylation signal"
     primer_bind     complement(853..869)
                     /label=SK primer
                     /note="common sequencing primer, one of multiple similar 
                     variants"
     promoter        complement(906..924)
                     /label=T3 promoter
                     /note="promoter for bacteriophage T3 RNA polymerase"
     primer_bind     complement(945..961)
                     /label=M13 rev
                     /note="common sequencing primer, one of multiple similar 
                     variants"
     protein_bind    969..985
                     /label=lac operator
                     /bound_moiety="lac repressor encoded by lacI"
                     /note="The lac repressor binds to the lac operator to 
                     inhibit transcription in E. coli. This inhibition can be 
                     relieved by adding lactose or 
                     isopropyl-beta-D-thiogalactopyranoside (IPTG)."
     promoter        complement(993..1023)
                     /label=lac promoter
                     /note="promoter for the E. coli lac operon"
     protein_bind    1038..1059
                     /label=CAP binding site
                     /bound_moiety="E. coli catabolite activator protein"
                     /note="CAP binding activates transcription in the presence 
                     of cAMP."
     rep_origin      complement(1347..1935)
                     /direction=LEFT
                     /label=ori
                     /note="high-copy-number ColE1/pMB1/pBR322/pUC origin of 
                     replication"
     CDS             complement(2106..2966)
                     /codon_start=1
                     /gene="bla"
                     /product="beta-lactamase"
                     /label=AmpR
                     /note="confers resistance to ampicillin, carbenicillin, and
                     related antibiotics"
                     /translation="MSIQHFRVALIPFFAAFCLPVFAHPETLVKVKDAEDQLGARVGYI
                     ELDLNSGKILESFRPEERFPMMSTFKVLLCGAVLSRIDAGQEQLGRRIHYSQNDLVEYS
                     PVTEKHLTDGMTVRELCSAAITMSDNTAANLLLTTIGGPKELTAFLHNMGDHVTRLDRW
                     EPELNEAIPNDERDTTMPVAMATTLRKLLTGELLTLASRQQLIDWMEADKVAGPLLRSA
                     LPAGWFIADKSGAGERGSRGIIAALGPDGKPSRIVVIYTTGSQATMDERNRQIAEIGAS
                     LIKHW"
     promoter        complement(2967..3071)
                     /gene="bla"
                     /label=AmpR promoter
     rep_origin      complement(3099..3554)
                     /direction=LEFT
                     /label=f1 ori
                     /note="f1 bacteriophage origin of replication; arrow 
                     indicates direction of (+) strand synthesis"
     primer_bind     3696..3712
                     /label=M13 fwd
                     /note="common sequencing primer, one of multiple similar 
                     variants"
     promoter        3722..3740
                     /label=T7 promoter
                     /note="promoter for bacteriophage T7 RNA polymerase"
     primer_bind     6173..6189
                     /label=M13 rev
                     /note="common sequencing primer, one of multiple similar 
                     variants"
     protein_bind    6209..6229
                     /gene="mutant version of attB"
                     /label=attB4
                     /bound_moiety="BP Clonase(TM)"
                     /note="core recombination site for the Gateway(R) BP 
                     reaction"
     misc_feature    6230..9405
                     /label=TaCP
                     /note="TaCP"
     protein_bind    9398..9422
                     /gene="mutant version of attB"
                     /label=attB1
                     /bound_moiety="BP Clonase(TM)"
                     /note="recombination site for the Gateway(R) BP reaction"
     misc_feature    9425..11896
                     /label=zfKif17
                     /label=Kif17
                     /note="Kif17"
     CDS             11867..11869
                     /codon_start=1
                     /label=S815
                     /translation="S"
     protein_bind    complement(11898..11922)
                     /gene="mutant version of attB"
                     /label=attB2
                     /bound_moiety="BP Clonase(TM)"
                     /note="recombination site for the Gateway(R) BP reaction"
     misc_feature    11924..12641
                     /label=GFP
                     /note="GFP"
     CDS             11924..12640
                     /codon_start=1
                     /product="enhanced GFP"
                     /label=EGFP
                     /note="mammalian codon-optimized"
                     /translation="MVSKGEELFTGVVPILVELDGDVNGHKFSVSGEGEGDATYGKLTL
                     KFICTTGKLPVPWPTLVTTLTYGVQCFSRYPDHMKQHDFFKSAMPEGYVQERTIFFKDD
                     GNYKTRAEVKFEGDTLVNRIELKGIDFKEDGNILGHKLEYNYNSHNVYIMADKQKNGIK
                     VNFKIRHNIEDGSVQLADHYQQNTPIGDGPVLLPDNHYLSTQSALSKDPNEKRDHMVLL
                     EFVTAAGITLGMDELYK"
     misc_feature    12641..12706
                     /label=MCS
                     /note="multiple cloning site"
     protein_bind    complement(join(12720..12727,1..13))
                     /gene="mutant version of attB"
                     /label=attB3
                     /bound_moiety="BP Clonase(TM)"
                     /note="core recombination site for the Gateway(R) BP 
                     reaction"
ORIGIN
        1 ttatacatag ttgataattc actggccgtc gttttacatc gatgatgatc cagacatgat
       61 aagatacatt gatgagtttg gacaaaccac aactagaatg cagtgaaaaa aatgctttat
      121 ttgtgaaatt tgtgatgcta ttgctttatt tgtaaccatt ataagctgca ataaacaagt
      181 taacaacaac aattgcattc attttatgtt tcaggttcag ggggaggtgt gggaggtttt
      241 ttaaagcaag taaaacctct acaaatgtgg tatggctgat tatgatcctc tagatcagat
      301 ctgcgaagat acggccacgg gtgctcttga tcctgtggct gattttggac tgtgctgctc
      361 gcagctgctg atgaatcaca tacttcctcc attttcttcc actgattgac tgttataatt
      421 tccctaattt ccaggtcaag gtgctgtgca ttgtggtaat agatgtgaca tgacgtcact
      481 tccaaaggac caatgaacat gtctgaccaa tttcatataa tgtgaaaacg attttcatag
      541 gcagaataaa taacatttaa attaaactgg gcatcagcgc aattcaattg gtttggtaat
      601 agcaagggaa aatagaatga agtgatctcc aaaaaataag tactttttga ctgtaaataa
      661 aattgtaagg agtaaaaagt actttttttt ctaaaaaaat gtaattaagt aaaagtaaaa
      721 gtattgattt ttaattgtac tcaagtaaag taaaaatccc caaaaataat acttaagtac
      781 agtaatcaag taaaattact caagtacttt acacctctgg ttcttgaccc cctaccttca
      841 gcaagcccag cagatccact agttctagag cggccgccac cgcggtggag ctccagcttt
      901 tgttcccttt agtgagggtt aattgcgcgc ttggcgtaat catggtcata gctgtttcct
      961 gtgtgaaatt gttatccgct cacaattcca cacaacatac gagccggaag cataaagtgt
     1021 aaagcctggg gtgcctaatg agtgagctaa ctcacattaa ttgcgttgcg ctcactgccc
     1081 gctttccagt cgggaaacct gtcgtgccag ctgcattaat gaatcggcca acgcgcgggg
     1141 agaggcggtt tgcgtattgg gcgctcttcc gcttcctcgc tcactgactc gctgcgctcg
     1201 gtcgttcggc tgcggcgagc ggtatcagct cactcaaagg cggtaatacg gttatccaca
     1261 gaatcagggg ataacgcagg aaagaacatg tgagcaaaag gccagcaaaa ggccaggaac
     1321 cgtaaaaagg ccgcgttgct ggcgtttttc cataggctcc gcccccctga cgagcatcac
     1381 aaaaatcgac gctcaagtca gaggtggcga aacccgacag gactataaag ataccaggcg
     1441 tttccccctg gaagctccct cgtgcgctct cctgttccga ccctgccgct taccggatac
     1501 ctgtccgcct ttctcccttc gggaagcgtg gcgctttctc atagctcacg ctgtaggtat
     1561 ctcagttcgg tgtaggtcgt tcgctccaag ctgggctgtg tgcacgaacc ccccgttcag
     1621 cccgaccgct gcgccttatc cggtaactat cgtcttgagt ccaacccggt aagacacgac
     1681 ttatcgccac tggcagcagc cactggtaac aggattagca gagcgaggta tgtaggcggt
     1741 gctacagagt tcttgaagtg gtggcctaac tacggctaca ctagaaggac agtatttggt
     1801 atctgcgctc tgctgaagcc agttaccttc ggaaaaagag ttggtagctc ttgatccggc
     1861 aaacaaacca ccgctggtag cggtggtttt tttgtttgca agcagcagat tacgcgcaga
     1921 aaaaaaggat ctcaagaaga tcctttgatc ttttctacgg ggtctgacgc tcagtggaac
     1981 gaaaactcac gttaagggat tttggtcatg agattatcaa aaaggatctt cacctagatc
     2041 cttttaaatt aaaaatgaag ttttaaatca atctaaagta tatatgagta aacttggtct
     2101 gacagttacc aatgcttaat cagtgaggca cctatctcag cgatctgtct atttcgttca
     2161 tccatagttg cctgactccc cgtcgtgtag ataactacga tacgggaggg cttaccatct
     2221 ggccccagtg ctgcaatgat accgcgagac ccacgctcac cggctccaga tttatcagca
     2281 ataaaccagc cagccggaag ggccgagcgc agaagtggtc ctgcaacttt atccgcctcc
     2341 atccagtcta ttaattgttg ccgggaagct agagtaagta gttcgccagt taatagtttg
     2401 cgcaacgttg ttgccattgc tacaggcatc gtggtgtcac gctcgtcgtt tggtatggct
     2461 tcattcagct ccggttccca acgatcaagg cgagttacat gatcccccat gttgtgcaaa
     2521 aaagcggtta gctccttcgg tcctccgatc gttgtcagaa gtaagttggc cgcagtgtta
     2581 tcactcatgg ttatggcagc actgcataat tctcttactg tcatgccatc cgtaagatgc
     2641 ttttctgtga ctggtgagta ctcaaccaag tcattctgag aatagtgtat gcggcgaccg
     2701 agttgctctt gcccggcgtc aatacgggat aataccgcgc cacatagcag aactttaaaa
     2761 gtgctcatca ttggaaaacg ttcttcgggg cgaaaactct caaggatctt accgctgttg
     2821 agatccagtt cgatgtaacc cactcgtgca cccaactgat cttcagcatc ttttactttc
     2881 accagcgttt ctgggtgagc aaaaacagga aggcaaaatg ccgcaaaaaa gggaataagg
     2941 gcgacacgga aatgttgaat actcatactc ttcctttttc aatattattg aagcatttat
     3001 cagggttatt gtctcatgag cggatacata tttgaatgta tttagaaaaa taaacaaata
     3061 ggggttccgc gcacatttcc ccgaaaagtg taccacctaa attgtaagcg ttaatatttt
     3121 gttaaaattc gcgttaaatt tttgttaaat cagctcattt tttaaccaat aggccgaaat
     3181 cggcaaaatc ccttataaat caaaagaata gaccgagata gggttgagtg ttgttccagt
     3241 ttggaacaag agtccactat taaagaacgt ggactccaac gtcaaaggnn nnnnnnnnnn
     3301 nnnnnnnnnn nnnnnnnnnn nnnnnnnnnn nnnnnnntnn nnnnnnnnnn nnnnnnnnnn
     3361 nnnnnnnnnn nnnnnnnnnn nnnnnnnnnn nnnnnnnnnn nnnnnnnnnn nnnnnnnnnn
     3421 nnnnnnnnng nnnnnnnnnn nnnnnnnnnn nnnnnnnnnn nnnnnnnnnn nnnnnnnnnn
     3481 nnnnnnnnnn nnnnnnnnnn nnnnnnnnnn nnnnnnnnnn nnnnnnnnnn nnnnnnnnnn
     3541 nnnnnnnnnn nnnncccatt cgccattcag gctgcgcaac tgttgggaag ggcgatcggt
     3601 gcgggcctct tcgctattac gccagctggc gaaaggggga tgtgctgcaa ggcgattaag
     3661 ttgggtaacg ccagggtttt cccagtcacg acgttgtaaa acgacggcca gtgagcgcgc
     3721 gtaatacgac tcactatagg gcgaattggg taccaaatag taggaattac ccacctgtac
     3781 aagtgctgaa aacttggatg aataagcccg tttgccattt tctactgcta ttttaaatct
     3841 tttctgtatt tgtctgcatt tgtctttacc cttgaataaa tgttttagtt gttttttttc
     3901 aattatgact gtgtttaaca gacattatta caataatatg taatagtagt acacactatt
     3961 attatgtaat agtacttgtt gactgtattt gagaactgga ccgagtgagt gttacgtcac
     4021 ccattcaaaa tgacttactt ctggctccaa caaaatgaag ttaattcagt tgccattttt
     4081 cactgtatgg acatcgccgt gttggagcta gacgtcgcca ataagcaaga aagagccgag
     4141 atgcgtcgag tctgagtcac cgttcctatg gcaacccctc taaccaatca gaagtaagct
     4201 tgttggaagt ccacagccta ccacttgaaa gcgggctgca caaaatctgt caaacgtttt
     4261 gaacgttgga tgtgagagca catactttta ttaaggcatc tggttggtca gtttataata
     4321 tcaacaactt gggctacaga aaagaaaagt tattacagaa attatgatta acaagtacat
     4381 gttaaataaa gattttaata tgaatgccac cactggagca ttcatgccat ttggagcttc
     4441 ttcctgtttg gatcactaga aggaggaggt cactcattac agttctcata tacagtcgtt
     4501 ggttggttgg ttggttggtt ggttggtaga ttgattgatt gattgattga ttgattgatt
     4561 gattgattga ttgattgatt gattgattga ttgattgatt gattgattga ttgattgatt
     4621 gattgattga ttggtagtca aaataagaaa taatttccac agattcatta cagaaatgat
     4681 taaatgcata cataaaaaac tggggggggg gggatacaac aacacactta agtcacattt
     4741 gcctacgtaa agaaaagtaa agaaaatcaa tagctatatt ttacatctcc tttttttgct
     4801 gtcttttaat tagccttgtt ttgctgttat cttgattgaa actgtaactt cttcacctgc
     4861 ttcttttctt tgtaggtttt gccagcccag aaacaggcat ggctgtgcaa ggccagagca
     4921 ccatgcacaa tgcgctgcat gtcttcatga acggctcaat gtcctcagtc cagggctcag
     4981 ccaacgaccc catcttcctc cttcaccatg ctttcattga caggtaacaa acacgtcatg
     5041 acattagact gcacagtttt tgacaaagtt catacaatct gttgtttata gctgctacaa
     5101 ttagtgaagt ttgtgaatgt acttggatga gcagcgaaag atcaattgag atcaattgtt
     5161 agagtttggt tgccctgcag agcaaagaac aaaaaataat ctggtggctt tactgcgtga
     5221 ggttattatt ggtggaatag aaacacaaaa cataattgca tttatttgtt taatttttta
     5281 tcttatctta actttcatct tgcatatttg tttcttacat catttctagc atctttgagc
     5341 gctggctaag aactcatcag cctccccggt ccatctaccc acgtaccaat gcaccaattg
     5401 gccacaatga cggctactac atggtgccat tccttcctct ttataggaat ggagactacc
     5461 tcctgtccaa caaggctctt ggatacgagt acgcctacct gttggaccca ggtcattgca
     5521 caacaccaga aatgccctct gatctgcaaa agacgtgaat atctgttcag acacccatat
     5581 ccactctgtt ccacacaggt cagaggtttg tccaggagtt cttgacagag gtgtaaaaag
     5641 tactcaaaaa ttttactcaa gtgaaagtac aagtacttag ggaaaatttt actcaattaa
     5701 aagtaaaagt atctggctag aatcttactt gagtaaaagt aaaaaagtac tccattaaaa
     5761 ttgtacttga gtattaagga agtaaaagta aaagcaagaa agaaaactag agattcttgt
     5821 ttaagctttt aatctcaaaa aacattaaat gaaatgcata caaggtttta tcctgcttta
     5881 gaactgtttg tatttaatta tcaaactata agacagacaa tctaatgcca gtacacgcta
     5941 ctcaaagttg taaaacctca gatttaactt cagtagaagc tgattctcaa aattgttagt
     6001 gtcaagccta gctcttttgg ggctgaaaag caatcctgca gtgctgaaaa gcctctcaca
     6061 ggcagccgat gcgggaagag gtgtattagt cttgatagag aggctgcaaa tagcaggaaa
     6121 cgtgagcaga gactccctgg tgtctgaaac acaggccaga tgggccctcg agcaggaaac
     6181 agctatgacc atgattacgc caagctatca actttgtata gaaaagttgc cggcagcaac
     6241 ctagctttct catgtggtct cccattcagg tactgactgg gcgcagccct gcttagcttc
     6301 agtgggcgac aatgtgagag ttgcagagct agctgccggc aatgtgttta gggggctatg
     6361 tgtaatgaga gttagcatgc agcagctcta tgagtaaatt ttactcccct aaccttaaaa
     6421 gatgcattgg cattgatggt agaagctgtg gtatttacca tccttgccag attagatcca
     6481 tgcatggagt tgttttagtc cattaaatga ttcgaccaag cattcagcct gattcaacct
     6541 caaaataaat gtctgcatta caagctggga ttcttttttc aagtagaacc agagggatta
     6601 catgagcatg catttagtaa gcgtatattt atgttctgtt gttttatttc agtacttcct
     6661 gtcttcaatg ctgctgataa catttccaga tgtgcagggt acttgaagtt gtgtctgctg
     6721 gttgactaag cttgtgttca ttctcagaac tcccttctca ttcattagct caaacgacaa
     6781 gggcagaaaa caaccatctc taaaataatc gccctccaca gtcccctacc tcgacccatg
     6841 agggcctcag ctagtaatct tgtcagaagc atgaaagctg tgctggagtg ttggaggcag
     6901 ggctgcacca cagaaacctt aatgagattg gctcagatga agagaaggat accatgatta
     6961 gcttgctata ttcctcttgg aagcatttag ggatttgggt gctcacaacc tgccacaagc
     7021 agtaagaaaa aatctgctta ccaaaagtga cgtgggttga aatctcgctt tcacagagaa
     7081 gttggtttgt cccatgatct atctgaggag ggagcaggtg actgcatgcg ctcccgggtt
     7141 ggaggatctg taaacggatt tgtttaaaat caactgagaa gggagttaat gattgtctga
     7201 ggagctaata tttacttcta gtttactggc attcattttg taaacattca gcgatggttc
     7261 acatagaatg tgattttgcg attgatgcgt ttgattgttc tgcaatgttg ccatgtttac
     7321 gaagacaaat tcctacacct tgtgttcaat atatcatttt agtatggttt acatattcta
     7381 attagtcatg agattgtggg attcgaaaga aactgcagac gcagctgatc actgttaccc
     7441 tgatgaaggc aagtatttgc cgaaatgcat aggtgcaatt ttaaagaata gccatgtcaa
     7501 taaagacttt ttaaattaaa attttttttt ttttacaaat ttccaaatgc cttggatgga
     7561 tttttttgct acattatcct ctttagaagt ctttgtattt taaaaaattt aacaatctct
     7621 aaatttaatt tatacaacta attaattaaa tgttaatgct cgggtcatca tttgacttca
     7681 atataaacaa ttggaagatt ataaaaaatg tttttagatt agttcatcta atctctggaa
     7741 aacagtgatc tatgattatt gatattggca ttgtgatagt ggttttctct atttgaagtt
     7801 tttttttttt tcaatttagg agaataatca ataaaattgt gaaggattcc atgggccccg
     7861 atcagagagg gagtccaatg caatctaaaa gagggacaag aatctaaaat ggcactccag
     7921 cttgtaatgc agacattaat tttgaactgc attgaatcat ttaacgcatt aagtcagaat
     7981 accaatgaat acgttttcac agcccaatga gaataaaact tagtgcacaa ttatagtgga
     8041 gagttaatgc aagttcattc ccttaatcac agtgggaggt ggagataaag atctgttcaa
     8101 tggagttaaa catgatgcta aacaagaaaa gaagagtgat cagatagcaa cttcatcagt
     8161 gacttcacca ctcccgtttt ccggaaacaa gacatacaga cctgtaagcc ctccctcttt
     8221 tcctctagtt ccccaagctt ggggttacat aacacgtgat accgcatgtg tgtgtgtgtg
     8281 tgtgtgtgtg tgtcaaatgg agaatgctgt acatgtgtca aacctacagt taagagagtt
     8341 cgcaaaggac aagagtaaaa cctttcatgc tctgacctct ccattctaag aattgatgta
     8401 aatcagcaac agagatgaac aaggaaaaaa aaacgattga gtttgtggtc cctgtgagct
     8461 gtacattcag aaacgatggt gcactcacat agtaccttta acggacatgg aaacattgta
     8521 aaagtctaga aagtttggga aaaaggtatg taaaagagta ttaaactgtt ctacaaaagt
     8581 gttcaccata tggttatttg gggaacccaa catgatactt ccattgcagg agtgggcagg
     8641 ggcactgtcc tcagtggtgt aataattggg ggacagagtg cagattgttg gctcagatgg
     8701 tttgaggggc ctataggaat aaaatcaatg tcttcgacgt tgcttgaaaa cagttgtatt
     8761 tgatgagagc ttcagctata cgctaaagga taatagacct ccaggacttc agctgccaac
     8821 ttctttggca ttgctgcaaa atgttttatt tggaaacaaa caaatctcat agcaatctta
     8881 tgacattaaa tattgcttaa atatcagctg agcaagctca gtaaagcaat cttgaggaag
     8941 atccaactga tcgcagacac acttttaatc acactgtcat ctgatcaatg tcaaatgcta
     9001 gttgacttga agcattggtc ctaattttta caaccttcat ttctgtcctt gttagccgag
     9061 ctaataggat tggctggttc acacaggaag atcagtaaag ccctccccaa tcctaagcta
     9121 agacttttga ggtggacaag gaggaattag aggggataga gcaaccaaag gaagaaacag
     9181 tacagtccac ttcagtctct gtacctgtct ctatccactt gtccacctcc acgtaggtca
     9241 cacttagaag gggaatcaag acttctgcga ccctccccct atcacgtgat ctgaggtaca
     9301 gggctacctg catccatttc tctgtctgca aagcacaggg gaagccggca aaatttcttt
     9361 ccttgaggaa cttgacaggg aagcgtcaga cgactagtca agtttgtaca aaaaagcagg
     9421 cttaatggca tcagagtccg tgaaggtggt cgtcagatgt cggcctttaa acaacagaga
     9481 gaaggcgatg aactgtaaaa ttgtggtgtc cgttgacagc actcactgtc agtgtttcat
     9541 taagaaacct ggggacacgg aggagccccc taaacaattc acgtttgacg ggacttatta
     9601 tataaaccac tccactgaag aggtctacaa cgagatcgcg tatcctctgg tggagggtgt
     9661 aactgagggc tacaatggga ccatttttgc ttatggacaa acaggcagcg gcaagtcgtt
     9721 tacaatgcaa ggtgtaccag atcctccttc ccagagagga atcatcccta gagcttttga
     9781 gcacatcttt gagacaatcc agtgtgctga gaacacgaaa ttccttgtac gagcctctta
     9841 cctggaaatc tacaaagagg aaatcagaga tcttttggga aaagacatca aacagaagat
     9901 ggagctgaag gagcatcctg agcgtggagt atatgtgcgg gatctgacca tgcagatggt
     9961 gcacagtgtt ggggaatgtg agcgggtgat ggatcttggc tggaggaatc gttctgtggg
    10021 atacacactc atgaataaag actcctctcg ctcgcactcc atattcacca ttcacctgga
    10081 gatctgcagt atagatactg ctggtgatga acatctgcgc gctgggaagc tcaacctggt
    10141 ggatcttgcc ggtagcgaac gacaatcaaa aactggtgct accggagatc gtcttcaaga
    10201 agccaccaag atcaacttgt ctctttcagc ccttggcaat gtcatatctg cattagttga
    10261 cggtcggtcg aaatacatcc catatcgcga ttctaagctg acccgtttgc ttcaggactc
    10321 cctgggcgga aatacccgta cccttatggt ggcctgtctg tcgcctgccg acaacaatta
    10381 cgaggagagc ataagtactc tacgttacgc caaccgcgca aagagcatcc aaaatcgtcc
    10441 tcgcatcaat gaggacccga aagatgccct cctgcgcgag taccaggagg agatcaagaa
    10501 gttgcgggct ttaatctctg ggcaactggg atctggcaac ctcagctcgt ttttggcagg
    10561 tcagaagtca ggagaagctc cagctgttgt atcgagaccc cagagcaaca catcagagag
    10621 tgaggcagag aaagacaaga taaaagagga atatgagaag aaactagcga ggctgcaggc
    10681 agagtatgat gccgaacaag agtctaaagt caaactccag gaggacatcg ctgccttgag
    10741 aacatcatat gagactaggc tctcttcttt agaaaggtcc agaggtagtc aaacacacac
    10801 cactggtggt gttcatctgc aacaacatca ggaagagcca atcactgcct ctttggcttc
    10861 acaagaacag gctaagattg accacagtga atctgaggag agaccgtctt ctgttgatgc
    10921 cattgtcaaa ggagctgcca gtggagaaag tcaaatttta gattcggttg tagttgccat
    10981 accaggtcag ctggaccaga agcttgcttt ggagaggctg cagcagctgg agcaggagtt
    11041 tgtgggtggc gagcaggtga ggaacgagga gctcaagcag agacacaaac agaggaagac
    11101 tctggccgat cagaggaaga agcagctgat cgaagctctg aaccagagca gtgaagatgg
    11161 tgacagtgtg ctgctgaacg tatacgactc cattcaggag gaagtccatg ccaagagcag
    11221 acatctggag aacacgcaga agaagctaaa agctgccaag ctggagatca gagacctaca
    11281 ggcagagttt gagatggaga gaaatgatta tctggccacc atccggcgtc tggagcggga
    11341 cggccagctc ctacaaggaa ttttggagcg tatggtgtcc cttgtgcgca gagactgcaa
    11401 ctacagcaac ctggatcgtc tgcggaagga ggcggtgtgg gatgaagagg gaggaacctg
    11461 gagactgccg gatgtgctgg tgcagaaaac aaccttacct gcagtgcctc cttctggtgt
    11521 cattgctcct ggcaggcttt cagcacgcag gaattctgcc tcagatctcg ctgacccttt
    11581 tgtgcaggaa gaggagcagg accgctacaa agaaatgctg aaccgcagtg atagcgaaca
    11641 cattgccacc aactacttca gaccaaaacg aagcagtcag ctgctggcca ccgactctgt
    11701 gaaaaactca atgaattttt cttcttcagt cagtaatggc tcagcacacc agagctccag
    11761 tgggtccggt ttatctgcgc taaccgtaga atcgattctt ccacgtccct tccgtttaga
    11821 gtctctggga gttccggctt cacacggcaa agtaaaacgc aaaaagagca agttcgaccc
    11881 cggcacggag ccattctacc cagctttctt gtacaaagtg gacatggtga gcaagggcga
    11941 ggagctgttc accggggtgg tgcccatcct ggtcgagctg gacggcgacg taaacggcca
    12001 caagttcagc gtgtccggcg agggcgaggg cgatgccacc tacggcaagc tgaccctgaa
    12061 gttcatctgc accaccggca agctgcccgt gccctggccc accctcgtga ccaccctgac
    12121 ctacggcgtg cagtgcttca gccgctaccc cgaccacatg aagcagcacg acttcttcaa
    12181 gtccgccatg cccgaaggct acgtccagga gcgcaccatc ttcttcaagg acgacggcaa
    12241 ctacaagacc cgcgccgagg tgaagttcga gggcgacacc ctggtgaacc gcatcgagct
    12301 gaagggcatc gacttcaagg aggacggcaa catcctgggg cacaagctgg agtacaacta
    12361 caacagccac aacgtctata tcatggccga caagcagaag aacggcatca aggtgaactt
    12421 caagatccgc cacaacatcg aggacggcag cgtgcagctc gccgaccact accagcagaa
    12481 cacccccatc ggcgacggcc ccgtgctgct gcccgacaac cactacctga gcacccagtc
    12541 cgccctgagc aaagacccca acgagaagcg cgatcacatg gtcctgctgg agttcgtgac
    12601 cgccgccggg atcactctcg gcatggacga gctgtacaag tccggactca gatctcgagc
    12661 tcaagcttcg aattctgcag tcgacggtac cgcgggcccg ggatccaccg gatcttgacc
    12721 aacttta
//
