# Supplementary material for: Kif17 phosphorylation regulates photoreceptor outer segment turnover
Source: BMC Cell Biol. 2018 Nov 20;19:25. doi: 10.1186/s12860-018-0177-9 (PMC6245759; doi:10.1186/s12860-018-0177-9)
Supplement: Supplementary file 6 — Plasmid map of TaCP:Kif17(S815D)-GFP in GenBank file format (GB 21 kb) [file 12860_2018_177_MOESM6_ESM.gb]

LOCUS       Exported               12727 bp ds-DNA     circular SYN 23-OCT-2018
DEFINITION  synthetic circular DNA.
ACCESSION   .
VERSION     .
KEYWORDS    .
SOURCE      synthetic DNA construct
  ORGANISM  synthetic DNA construct
REFERENCE   1  (bases 1 to 12727)
  AUTHORS   .
  TITLE     Direct Submission
  JOURNAL   Exported Oct 30, 2018 from SnapGene 4.2.6
            http://www.snapgene.com
FEATURES             Location/Qualifiers
     source          1..12727
                     /organism="synthetic DNA construct"
                     /mol_type="other DNA"
     primer_bind     complement(21..37)
                     /label=M13 fwd
                     /note="common sequencing primer, one of multiple similar 
                     variants"
     polyA_signal    47..181
                     /label=SV40 poly(A) signal
                     /note="SV40 polyadenylation signal"
     primer_bind     complement(853..869)
                     /label=SK primer
                     /note="common sequencing primer, one of multiple similar 
                     variants"
     promoter        complement(906..924)
                     /label=T3 promoter
                     /note="promoter for bacteriophage T3 RNA polymerase"
     primer_bind     complement(945..961)
                     /label=M13 rev
                     /note="common sequencing primer, one of multiple similar 
                     variants"
     protein_bind    969..985
                     /label=lac operator
                     /bound_moiety="lac repressor encoded by lacI"
                     /note="The lac repressor binds to the lac operator to 
                     inhibit transcription in E. coli. This inhibition can be 
                     relieved by adding lactose or 
                     isopropyl-beta-D-thiogalactopyranoside (IPTG)."
     promoter        complement(993..1023)
                     /label=lac promoter
                     /note="promoter for the E. coli lac operon"
     protein_bind    1038..1059
                     /label=CAP binding site
                     /bound_moiety="E. coli catabolite activator protein"
                     /note="CAP binding activates transcription in the presence 
                     of cAMP."
     rep_origin      complement(1347..1935)
                     /direction=LEFT
                     /label=ori
                     /note="high-copy-number ColE1/pMB1/pBR322/pUC origin of 
                     replication"
     CDS             complement(2106..2966)
                     /codon_start=1
                     /gene="bla"
                     /product="beta-lactamase"
                     /label=AmpR
                     /note="confers resistance to ampicillin, carbenicillin, and
                     related antibiotics"
                     /translation="MSIQHFRVALIPFFAAFCLPVFAHPETLVKVKDAEDQLGARVGYI
                     ELDLNSGKILESFRPEERFPMMSTFKVLLCGAVLSRIDAGQEQLGRRIHYSQNDLVEYS
                     PVTEKHLTDGMTVRELCSAAITMSDNTAANLLLTTIGGPKELTAFLHNMGDHVTRLDRW
                     EPELNEAIPNDERDTTMPVAMATTLRKLLTGELLTLASRQQLIDWMEADKVAGPLLRSA
                     LPAGWFIADKSGAGERGSRGIIAALGPDGKPSRIVVIYTTGSQATMDERNRQIAEIGAS
                     LIKHW"
     promoter        complement(2967..3071)
                     /gene="bla"
                     /label=AmpR promoter
     rep_origin      complement(3099..3554)
                     /direction=LEFT
                     /label=f1 ori
                     /note="f1 bacteriophage origin of replication; arrow 
                     indicates direction of (+) strand synthesis"
     primer_bind     3696..3712
                     /label=M13 fwd
                     /note="common sequencing primer, one of multiple similar 
                     variants"
     promoter        3722..3740
                     /label=T7 promoter
                     /note="promoter for bacteriophage T7 RNA polymerase"
     primer_bind     6173..6189
                     /label=M13 rev
                     /note="common sequencing primer, one of multiple similar 
                     variants"
     protein_bind    6209..6229
                     /gene="mutant version of attB"
                     /label=attB4
                     /bound_moiety="BP Clonase(TM)"
                     /note="core recombination site for the Gateway(R) BP 
                     reaction"
     misc_feature    6230..9405
                     /label=TaCP
     protein_bind    9398..9422
                     /gene="mutant version of attB"
                     /label=attB1
                     /bound_moiety="BP Clonase(TM)"
                     /note="recombination site for the Gateway(R) BP reaction"
     misc_feature    9425..11896
                     /label=zfKif17
     misc_feature    11867..11869
                     /label=S815A
     protein_bind    complement(11898..11922)
                     /gene="mutant version of attB"
                     /label=attB2
                     /bound_moiety="BP Clonase(TM)"
                     /note="recombination site for the Gateway(R) BP reaction"
     CDS             11924..12640
                     /codon_start=1
                     /product="enhanced GFP"
                     /label=EGFP
                     /note="mammalian codon-optimized"
                     /translation="MVSKGEELFTGVVPILVELDGDVNGHKFSVSGEGEGDATYGKLTL
                     KFICTTGKLPVPWPTLVTTLTYGVQCFSRYPDHMKQHDFFKSAMPEGYVQERTIFFKDD
                     GNYKTRAEVKFEGDTLVNRIELKGIDFKEDGNILGHKLEYNYNSHNVYIMADKQKNGIK
                     VNFKIRHNIEDGSVQLADHYQQNTPIGDGPVLLPDNHYLSTQSALSKDPNEKRDHMVLL
                     EFVTAAGITLGMDELYK"
     misc_feature    12641..12706
                     /label=MCS
                     /note="multiple cloning site"
ORIGIN
        1 ttatacatag ttgataattc actggccgtc gttttacatc gatgatgatc cagacatgat
       61 aagatacatt gatgagtttg gacaaaccac aactagaatg cagtgaaaaa aatgctttat
      121 ttgtgaaatt tgtgatgcta ttgctttatt tgtaaccatt ataagctgca ataaacaagt
      181 taacaacaac aattgcattc attttatgtt tcaggttcag ggggaggtgt gggaggtttt
      241 ttaaagcaag taaaacctct acaaatgtgg tatggctgat tatgatcctc tagatcagat
      301 ctgcgaagat acggccacgg gtgctcttga tcctgtggct gattttggac tgtgctgctc
      361 gcagctgctg atgaatcaca tacttcctcc attttcttcc actgattgac tgttataatt
      421 tccctaattt ccaggtcaag gtgctgtgca ttgtggtaat agatgtgaca tgacgtcact
      481 tccaaaggac caatgaacat gtctgaccaa tttcatataa tgtgaaaacg attttcatag
      541 gcagaataaa taacatttaa attaaactgg gcatcagcgc aattcaattg gtttggtaat
      601 agcaagggaa aatagaatga agtgatctcc aaaaaataag tactttttga ctgtaaataa
      661 aattgtaagg agtaaaaagt actttttttt ctaaaaaaat gtaattaagt aaaagtaaaa
      721 gtattgattt ttaattgtac tcaagtaaag taaaaatccc caaaaataat acttaagtac
      781 agtaatcaag taaaattact caagtacttt acacctctgg ttcttgaccc cctaccttca
      841 gcaagcccag cagatccact agttctagag cggccgccac cgcggtggag ctccagcttt
      901 tgttcccttt agtgagggtt aattgcgcgc ttggcgtaat catggtcata gctgtttcct
      961 gtgtgaaatt gttatccgct cacaattcca cacaacatac gagccggaag cataaagtgt
     1021 aaagcctggg gtgcctaatg agtgagctaa ctcacattaa ttgcgttgcg ctcactgccc
     1081 gctttccagt cgggaaacct gtcgtgccag ctgcattaat gaatcggcca acgcgcgggg
     1141 agaggcggtt tgcgtattgg gcgctcttcc gcttcctcgc tcactgactc gctgcgctcg
     1201 gtcgttcggc tgcggcgagc ggtatcagct cactcaaagg cggtaatacg gttatccaca
     1261 gaatcagggg ataacgcagg aaagaacatg tgagcaaaag gccagcaaaa ggccaggaac
     1321 cgtaaaaagg ccgcgttgct ggcgtttttc cataggctcc gcccccctga cgagcatcac
     1381 aaaaatcgac gctcaagtca gaggtggcga aacccgacag gactataaag ataccaggcg
     1441 tttccccctg gaagctccct cgtgcgctct cctgttccga ccctgccgct taccggatac
     1501 ctgtccgcct ttctcccttc gggaagcgtg gcgctttctc atagctcacg ctgtaggtat
     1561 ctcagttcgg tgtaggtcgt tcgctccaag ctgggctgtg tgcacgaacc ccccgttcag
     1621 cccgaccgct gcgccttatc cggtaactat cgtcttgagt ccaacccggt aagacacgac
     1681 ttatcgccac tggcagcagc cactggtaac aggattagca gagcgaggta tgtaggcggt
     1741 gctacagagt tcttgaagtg gtggcctaac tacggctaca ctagaaggac agtatttggt
     1801 atctgcgctc tgctgaagcc agttaccttc ggaaaaagag ttggtagctc ttgatccggc
     1861 aaacaaacca ccgctggtag cggtggtttt tttgtttgca agcagcagat tacgcgcaga
     1921 aaaaaaggat ctcaagaaga tcctttgatc ttttctacgg ggtctgacgc tcagtggaac
     1981 gaaaactcac gttaagggat tttggtcatg agattatcaa aaaggatctt cacctagatc
     2041 cttttaaatt aaaaatgaag ttttaaatca atctaaagta tatatgagta aacttggtct
     2101 gacagttacc aatgcttaat cagtgaggca cctatctcag cgatctgtct atttcgttca
     2161 tccatagttg cctgactccc cgtcgtgtag ataactacga tacgggaggg cttaccatct
     2221 ggccccagtg ctgcaatgat accgcgagac ccacgctcac cggctccaga tttatcagca
     2281 ataaaccagc cagccggaag ggccgagcgc agaagtggtc ctgcaacttt atccgcctcc
     2341 atccagtcta ttaattgttg ccgggaagct agagtaagta gttcgccagt taatagtttg
     2401 cgcaacgttg ttgccattgc tacaggcatc gtggtgtcac gctcgtcgtt tggtatggct
     2461 tcattcagct ccggttccca acgatcaagg cgagttacat gatcccccat gttgtgcaaa
     2521 aaagcggtta gctccttcgg tcctccgatc gttgtcagaa gtaagttggc cgcagtgtta
     2581 tcactcatgg ttatggcagc actgcataat tctcttactg tcatgccatc cgtaagatgc
     2641 ttttctgtga ctggtgagta ctcaaccaag tcattctgag aatagtgtat gcggcgaccg
     2701 agttgctctt gcccggcgtc aatacgggat aataccgcgc cacatagcag aactttaaaa
     2761 gtgctcatca ttggaaaacg ttcttcgggg cgaaaactct caaggatctt accgctgttg
     2821 agatccagtt cgatgtaacc cactcgtgca cccaactgat cttcagcatc ttttactttc
     2881 accagcgttt ctgggtgagc aaaaacagga aggcaaaatg ccgcaaaaaa gggaataagg
     2941 gcgacacgga aatgttgaat actcatactc ttcctttttc aatattattg aagcatttat
     3001 cagggttatt gtctcatgag cggatacata tttgaatgta tttagaaaaa taaacaaata
     3061 ggggttccgc gcacatttcc ccgaaaagtg taccacctaa attgtaagcg ttaatatttt
     3121 gttaaaattc gcgttaaatt tttgttaaat cagctcattt tttaaccaat aggccgaaat
     3181 cggcaaaatc ccttataaat caaaagaata gaccgagata gggttgagtg ttgttccagt
     3241 ttggaacaag agtccactat taaagaacgt ggactccaac gtcaaaggnn nnnnnnnnnn
     3301 nnnnnnnnnn nnnnnnnnnn nnnnnnnnnn nnnnnnntnn nnnnnnnnnn nnnnnnnnnn
     3361 nnnnnnnnnn nnnnnnnnnn nnnnnnnnnn nnnnnnnnnn nnnnnnnnnn nnnnnnnnnn
     3421 nnnnnnnnng nnnnnnnnnn nnnnnnnnnn nnnnnnnnnn nnnnnnnnnn nnnnnnnnnn
     3481 nnnnnnnnnn nnnnnnnnnn nnnnnnnnnn nnnnnnnnnn nnnnnnnnnn nnnnnnnnnn
     3541 nnnnnnnnnn nnnncccatt cgccattcag gctgcgcaac tgttgggaag ggcgatcggt
     3601 gcgggcctct tcgctattac gccagctggc gaaaggggga tgtgctgcaa ggcgattaag
     3661 ttgggtaacg ccagggtttt cccagtcacg acgttgtaaa acgacggcca gtgagcgcgc
     3721 gtaatacgac tcactatagg gcgaattggg taccaaatag taggaattac ccacctgtac
     3781 aagtgctgaa aacttggatg aataagcccg tttgccattt tctactgcta ttttaaatct
     3841 tttctgtatt tgtctgcatt tgtctttacc cttgaataaa tgttttagtt gttttttttc
     3901 aattatgact gtgtttaaca gacattatta caataatatg taatagtagt acacactatt
     3961 attatgtaat agtacttgtt gactgtattt gagaactgga ccgagtgagt gttacgtcac
     4021 ccattcaaaa tgacttactt ctggctccaa caaaatgaag ttaattcagt tgccattttt
     4081 cactgtatgg acatcgccgt gttggagcta gacgtcgcca ataagcaaga aagagccgag
     4141 atgcgtcgag tctgagtcac cgttcctatg gcaacccctc taaccaatca gaagtaagct
     4201 tgttggaagt ccacagccta ccacttgaaa gcgggctgca caaaatctgt caaacgtttt
     4261 gaacgttgga tgtgagagca catactttta ttaaggcatc tggttggtca gtttataata
     4321 tcaacaactt gggctacaga aaagaaaagt tattacagaa attatgatta acaagtacat
     4381 gttaaataaa gattttaata tgaatgccac cactggagca ttcatgccat ttggagcttc
     4441 ttcctgtttg gatcactaga aggaggaggt cactcattac agttctcata tacagtcgtt
     4501 ggttggttgg ttggttggtt ggttggtaga ttgattgatt gattgattga ttgattgatt
     4561 gattgattga ttgattgatt gattgattga ttgattgatt gattgattga ttgattgatt
     4621 gattgattga ttggtagtca aaataagaaa taatttccac agattcatta cagaaatgat
     4681 taaatgcata cataaaaaac tggggggggg gggatacaac aacacactta agtcacattt
     4741 gcctacgtaa agaaaagtaa agaaaatcaa tagctatatt ttacatctcc tttttttgct
     4801 gtcttttaat tagccttgtt ttgctgttat cttgattgaa actgtaactt cttcacctgc
     4861 ttcttttctt tgtaggtttt gccagcccag aaacaggcat ggctgtgcaa ggccagagca
     4921 ccatgcacaa tgcgctgcat gtcttcatga acggctcaat gtcctcagtc cagggctcag
     4981 ccaacgaccc catcttcctc cttcaccatg ctttcattga caggtaacaa acacgtcatg
     5041 acattagact gcacagtttt tgacaaagtt catacaatct gttgtttata gctgctacaa
     5101 ttagtgaagt ttgtgaatgt acttggatga gcagcgaaag atcaattgag atcaattgtt
     5161 agagtttggt tgccctgcag agcaaagaac aaaaaataat ctggtggctt tactgcgtga
     5221 ggttattatt ggtggaatag aaacacaaaa cataattgca tttatttgtt taatttttta
     5281 tcttatctta actttcatct tgcatatttg tttcttacat catttctagc atctttgagc
     5341 gctggctaag aactcatcag cctccccggt ccatctaccc acgtaccaat gcaccaattg
     5401 gccacaatga cggctactac atggtgccat tccttcctct ttataggaat ggagactacc
     5461 tcctgtccaa caaggctctt ggatacgagt acgcctacct gttggaccca ggtcattgca
     5521 caacaccaga aatgccctct gatctgcaaa agacgtgaat atctgttcag acacccatat
     5581 ccactctgtt ccacacaggt cagaggtttg tccaggagtt cttgacagag gtgtaaaaag
     5641 tactcaaaaa ttttactcaa gtgaaagtac aagtacttag ggaaaatttt actcaattaa
     5701 aagtaaaagt atctggctag aatcttactt gagtaaaagt aaaaaagtac tccattaaaa
     5761 ttgtacttga gtattaagga agtaaaagta aaagcaagaa agaaaactag agattcttgt
     5821 ttaagctttt aatctcaaaa aacattaaat gaaatgcata caaggtttta tcctgcttta
     5881 gaactgtttg tatttaatta tcaaactata agacagacaa tctaatgcca gtacacgcta
     5941 ctcaaagttg taaaacctca gatttaactt cagtagaagc tgattctcaa aattgttagt
     6001 gtcaagccta gctcttttgg ggctgaaaag caatcctgca gtgctgaaaa gcctctcaca
     6061 ggcagccgat gcgggaagag gtgtattagt cttgatagag aggctgcaaa tagcaggaaa
     6121 cgtgagcaga gactccctgg tgtctgaaac acaggccaga tgggccctcg agcaggaaac
     6181 agctatgacc atgattacgc caagctatca actttgtata gaaaagttgc cggcagcaac
     6241 ctagctttct catgtggtct cccattcagg tactgactgg gcgcagccct gcttagcttc
     6301 agtgggcgac aatgtgagag ttgcagagct agctgccggc aatgtgttta gggggctatg
     6361 tgtaatgaga gttagcatgc agcagctcta tgagtaaatt ttactcccct aaccttaaaa
     6421 gatgcattgg cattgatggt agaagctgtg gtatttacca tccttgccag attagatcca
     6481 tgcatggagt tgttttagtc cattaaatga ttcgaccaag cattcagcct gattcaacct
     6541 caaaataaat gtctgcatta caagctggga ttcttttttc aagtagaacc agagggatta
     6601 catgagcatg catttagtaa gcgtatattt atgttctgtt gttttatttc agtacttcct
     6661 gtcttcaatg ctgctgataa catttccaga tgtgcagggt acttgaagtt gtgtctgctg
     6721 gttgactaag cttgtgttca ttctcagaac tcccttctca ttcattagct caaacgacaa
     6781 gggcagaaaa caaccatctc taaaataatc gccctccaca gtcccctacc tcgacccatg
     6841 agggcctcag ctagtaatct tgtcagaagc atgaaagctg tgctggagtg ttggaggcag
     6901 ggctgcacca cagaaacctt aatgagattg gctcagatga agagaaggat accatgatta
     6961 gcttgctata ttcctcttgg aagcatttag ggatttgggt gctcacaacc tgccacaagc
     7021 agtaagaaaa aatctgctta ccaaaagtga cgtgggttga aatctcgctt tcacagagaa
     7081 gttggtttgt cccatgatct atctgaggag ggagcaggtg actgcatgcg ctcccgggtt
     7141 ggaggatctg taaacggatt tgtttaaaat caactgagaa gggagttaat gattgtctga
     7201 ggagctaata tttacttcta gtttactggc attcattttg taaacattca gcgatggttc
     7261 acatagaatg tgattttgcg attgatgcgt ttgattgttc tgcaatgttg ccatgtttac
     7321 gaagacaaat tcctacacct tgtgttcaat atatcatttt agtatggttt acatattcta
     7381 attagtcatg agattgtggg attcgaaaga aactgcagac gcagctgatc actgttaccc
     7441 tgatgaaggc aagtatttgc cgaaatgcat aggtgcaatt ttaaagaata gccatgtcaa
     7501 taaagacttt ttaaattaaa attttttttt ttttacaaat ttccaaatgc cttggatgga
     7561 tttttttgct acattatcct ctttagaagt ctttgtattt taaaaaattt aacaatctct
     7621 aaatttaatt tatacaacta attaattaaa tgttaatgct cgggtcatca tttgacttca
     7681 atataaacaa ttggaagatt ataaaaaatg tttttagatt agttcatcta atctctggaa
     7741 aacagtgatc tatgattatt gatattggca ttgtgatagt ggttttctct atttgaagtt
     7801 tttttttttt tcaatttagg agaataatca ataaaattgt gaaggattcc atgggccccg
     7861 atcagagagg gagtccaatg caatctaaaa gagggacaag aatctaaaat ggcactccag
     7921 cttgtaatgc agacattaat tttgaactgc attgaatcat ttaacgcatt aagtcagaat
     7981 accaatgaat acgttttcac agcccaatga gaataaaact tagtgcacaa ttatagtgga
     8041 gagttaatgc aagttcattc ccttaatcac agtgggaggt ggagataaag atctgttcaa
     8101 tggagttaaa catgatgcta aacaagaaaa gaagagtgat cagatagcaa cttcatcagt
     8161 gacttcacca ctcccgtttt ccggaaacaa gacatacaga cctgtaagcc ctccctcttt
     8221 tcctctagtt ccccaagctt ggggttacat aacacgtgat accgcatgtg tgtgtgtgtg
     8281 tgtgtgtgtg tgtcaaatgg agaatgctgt acatgtgtca aacctacagt taagagagtt
     8341 cgcaaaggac aagagtaaaa cctttcatgc tctgacctct ccattctaag aattgatgta
     8401 aatcagcaac agagatgaac aaggaaaaaa aaacgattga gtttgtggtc cctgtgagct
     8461 gtacattcag aaacgatggt gcactcacat agtaccttta acggacatgg aaacattgta
     8521 aaagtctaga aagtttggga aaaaggtatg taaaagagta ttaaactgtt ctacaaaagt
     8581 gttcaccata tggttatttg gggaacccaa catgatactt ccattgcagg agtgggcagg
     8641 ggcactgtcc tcagtggtgt aataattggg ggacagagtg cagattgttg gctcagatgg
     8701 tttgaggggc ctataggaat aaaatcaatg tcttcgacgt tgcttgaaaa cagttgtatt
     8761 tgatgagagc ttcagctata cgctaaagga taatagacct ccaggacttc agctgccaac
     8821 ttctttggca ttgctgcaaa atgttttatt tggaaacaaa caaatctcat agcaatctta
     8881 tgacattaaa tattgcttaa atatcagctg agcaagctca gtaaagcaat cttgaggaag
     8941 atccaactga tcgcagacac acttttaatc acactgtcat ctgatcaatg tcaaatgcta
     9001 gttgacttga agcattggtc ctaattttta caaccttcat ttctgtcctt gttagccgag
     9061 ctaataggat tggctggttc acacaggaag atcagtaaag ccctccccaa tcctaagcta
     9121 agacttttga ggtggacaag gaggaattag aggggataga gcaaccaaag gaagaaacag
     9181 tacagtccac ttcagtctct gtacctgtct ctatccactt gtccacctcc acgtaggtca
     9241 cacttagaag gggaatcaag acttctgcga ccctccccct atcacgtgat ctgaggtaca
     9301 gggctacctg catccatttc tctgtctgca aagcacaggg gaagccggca aaatttcttt
     9361 ccttgaggaa cttgacaggg aagcgtcaga cgactagtca agtttgtaca aaaaagcagg
     9421 cttaatggca tcagagtccg tgaaggtggt cgtcagatgt cggcctttaa acaacagaga
     9481 gaaggcgatg aactgtaaaa ttgtggtgtc cgttgacagc actcactgtc agtgtttcat
     9541 taagaaacct ggggacacgg aggagccccc taaacaattc acgtttgacg ggacttatta
     9601 tataaaccac tccactgaag aggtctacaa cgagatcgcg tatcctctgg tggagggtgt
     9661 aactgagggc tacaatggga ccatttttgc ttatggacaa acaggcagcg gcaagtcgtt
     9721 tacaatgcaa ggtgtaccag atcctccttc ccagagagga atcatcccta gagcttttga
     9781 gcacatcttt gagacaatcc agtgtgctga gaacacgaaa ttccttgtac gagcctctta
     9841 cctggaaatc tacaaagagg aaatcagaga tcttttggga aaagacatca aacagaagat
     9901 ggagctgaag gagcatcctg agcgtggagt atatgtgcgg gatctgacca tgcagatggt
     9961 gcacagtgtt ggggaatgtg agcgggtgat ggatcttggc tggaggaatc gttctgtggg
    10021 atacacactc atgaataaag actcctctcg ctcgcactcc atattcacca ttcacctgga
    10081 gatctgcagt atagatactg ctggtgatga acatctgcgc gctgggaagc tcaacctggt
    10141 ggatcttgcc ggtagcgaac gacaatcaaa aactggtgct accggagatc gtcttcaaga
    10201 agccaccaag atcaacttgt ctctttcagc ccttggcaat gtcatatctg cattagttga
    10261 cggtcggtcg aaatacatcc catatcgcga ttctaagctg acccgtttgc ttcaggactc
    10321 cctgggcgga aatacccgta cccttatggt ggcctgtctg tcgcctgccg acaacaatta
    10381 cgaggagagc ataagtactc tacgttacgc caaccgcgca aagagcatcc aaaatcgtcc
    10441 tcgcatcaat gaggacccga aagatgccct cctgcgcgag taccaggagg agatcaagaa
    10501 gttgcgggct ttaatctctg ggcaactggg atctggcaac ctcagctcgt ttttggcagg
    10561 tcagaagtca ggagaagctc cagctgttgt atcgagaccc cagagcaaca catcagagag
    10621 tgaggcagag aaagacaaga taaaagagga atatgagaag aaactagcga ggctgcaggc
    10681 agagtatgat gccgaacaag agtctaaagt caaactccag gaggacatcg ctgccttgag
    10741 aacatcatat gagactaggc tctcttcttt agaaaggtcc agaggtagtc aaacacacac
    10801 cactggtggt gttcatctgc aacaacatca ggaagagcca atcactgcct ctttggcttc
    10861 acaagaacag gctaagattg accacagtga atctgaggag agaccgtctt ctgttgatgc
    10921 cattgtcaaa ggagctgcca gtggagaaag tcaaatttta gattcggttg tagttgccat
    10981 accaggtcag ctggaccaga agcttgcttt ggagaggctg cagcagctgg agcaggagtt
    11041 tgtgggtggc gagcaggtga ggaacgagga gctcaagcag agacacaaac agaggaagac
    11101 tctggccgat cagaggaaga agcagctgat cgaagctctg aaccagagca gtgaagatgg
    11161 tgacagtgtg ctgctgaacg tatacgactc cattcaggag gaagtccatg ccaagagcag
    11221 acatctggag aacacgcaga agaagctaaa agctgccaag ctggagatca gagacctaca
    11281 ggcagagttt gagatggaga gaaatgatta tctggccacc atccggcgtc tggagcggga
    11341 cggccagctc ctacaaggaa ttttggagcg tatggtgtcc cttgtgcgca gagactgcaa
    11401 ctacagcaac ctggatcgtc tgcggaagga ggcggtgtgg gatgaagagg gaggaacctg
    11461 gagactgccg gatgtgctgg tgcagaaaac aaccttacct gcagtgcctc cttctggtgt
    11521 cattgctcct ggcaggcttt cagcacgcag gaattctgcc tcagatctcg ctgacccttt
    11581 tgtgcaggaa gaggagcagg accgctacaa agaaatgctg aaccgcagtg atagcgaaca
    11641 cattgccacc aactacttca gaccaaaacg aagcagtcag ctgctggcca ccgactctgt
    11701 gaaaaactca atgaattttt cttcttcagt cagtaatggc tcagcacacc agagctccag
    11761 tgggtccggt ttatctgcgc taaccgtaga atcgattctt ccacgtccct tccgtttaga
    11821 gtctctggga gttccggctt cacacggcaa agtaaaacgc aaaaaggcca agttcgaccc
    11881 cggcacggag ccattctacc cagctttctt gtacaaagtg gacatggtga gcaagggcga
    11941 ggagctgttc accggggtgg tgcccatcct ggtcgagctg gacggcgacg taaacggcca
    12001 caagttcagc gtgtccggcg agggcgaggg cgatgccacc tacggcaagc tgaccctgaa
    12061 gttcatctgc accaccggca agctgcccgt gccctggccc accctcgtga ccaccctgac
    12121 ctacggcgtg cagtgcttca gccgctaccc cgaccacatg aagcagcacg acttcttcaa
    12181 gtccgccatg cccgaaggct acgtccagga gcgcaccatc ttcttcaagg acgacggcaa
    12241 ctacaagacc cgcgccgagg tgaagttcga gggcgacacc ctggtgaacc gcatcgagct
    12301 gaagggcatc gacttcaagg aggacggcaa catcctgggg cacaagctgg agtacaacta
    12361 caacagccac aacgtctata tcatggccga caagcagaag aacggcatca aggtgaactt
    12421 caagatccgc cacaacatcg aggacggcag cgtgcagctc gccgaccact accagcagaa
    12481 cacccccatc ggcgacggcc ccgtgctgct gcccgacaac cactacctga gcacccagtc
    12541 cgccctgagc aaagacccca acgagaagcg cgatcacatg gtcctgctgg agttcgtgac
    12601 cgccgccggg atcactctcg gcatggacga gctgtacaag tccggactca gatctcgagc
    12661 tcaagcttcg aattctgcag tcgacggtac cgcgggcccg ggatccaccg gatcttgacc
    12721 aacttta
//
