# Supplementary material for: Kif17 phosphorylation regulates photoreceptor outer segment turnover
Source: BMC Cell Biol. 2018 Nov 20;19:25. doi: 10.1186/s12860-018-0177-9 (PMC6245759; doi:10.1186/s12860-018-0177-9)
Supplement: Supplementary file 7 — Plasmid map of TaCP:Kif17(S815A)-GFP in GenBank file format (GB 21 kb) [file 12860_2018_177_MOESM7_ESM.gb]

LOCUS       Exported               12727 bp ds-DNA     circular SYN 23-OCT-2018
DEFINITION  synthetic circular DNA.
ACCESSION   .
VERSION     .
KEYWORDS    .
SOURCE      synthetic DNA construct
  ORGANISM  synthetic DNA construct
REFERENCE   1  (bases 1 to 12727)
  AUTHORS   .
  TITLE     Direct Submission
  JOURNAL   Exported Oct 30, 2018 from SnapGene 4.2.6
            http://www.snapgene.com
FEATURES             Location/Qualifiers
     source          1..12727
                     /organism="synthetic DNA construct"
                     /mol_type="other DNA"
     primer_bind     complement(21..37)
                     /label=M13 fwd
                     /note="common sequencing primer, one of multiple similar 
                     variants"
     polyA_signal    47..181
                     /label=SV40 poly(A) signal
                     /note="SV40 polyadenylation signal"
     primer_bind     complement(853..869)
                     /label=SK primer
                     /note="common sequencing primer, one of multiple similar 
                     variants"
     promoter        complement(906..924)
                     /label=T3 promoter
                     /note="promoter for bacteriophage T3 RNA polymerase"
     primer_bind     complement(945..961)
                     /label=M13 rev
                     /note="common sequencing primer, one of multiple similar 
                     variants"
     protein_bind    969..985
                     /label=lac operator
                     /bound_moiety="lac repressor encoded by lacI"
                     /note="The lac repressor binds to the lac operator to 
                     inhibit transcription in E. coli. This inhibition can be 
                     relieved by adding lactose or 
                     isopropyl-beta-D-thiogalactopyranoside (IPTG)."
     promoter        complement(993..1023)
                     /label=lac promoter
                     /note="promoter for the E. coli lac operon"
     protein_bind    1038..1059
                     /label=CAP binding site
                     /bound_moiety="E. coli catabolite activator protein"
                     /note="CAP binding activates transcription in the presence 
                     of cAMP."
     rep_origin      complement(1347..1935)
                     /direction=LEFT
                     /label=ori
                     /note="high-copy-number ColE1/pMB1/pBR322/pUC origin of 
                     replication"
     CDS             complement(2106..2966)
                     /codon_start=1
                     /gene="bla"
                     /product="beta-lactamase"
                     /label=AmpR
                     /note="confers resistance to ampicillin, carbenicillin, and
                     related antibiotics"
                     /translation="MSIQHFRVALIPFFAAFCLPVFAHPETLVKVKDAEDQLGARVGYI
                     ELDLNSGKILESFRPEERFPMMSTFKVLLCGAVLSRIDAGQEQLGRRIHYSQNDLVEYS
                     PVTEKHLTDGMTVRELCSAAITMSDNTAANLLLTTIGGPKELTAFLHNMGDHVTRLDRW
                     EPELNEAIPNDERDTTMPVAMATTLRKLLTGELLTLASRQQLIDWMEADKVAGPLLRSA
                     LPAGWFIADKSGAGERGSRGIIAALGPDGKPSRIVVIYTTGSQATMDERNRQIAEIGAS
                     LIKHW"
     promoter        complement(2967..3071)
                     /gene="bla"
                     /label=AmpR promoter
     rep_origin      complement(3099..3554)
                     /direction=LEFT
                     /label=f1 ori
                     /note="f1 bacteriophage origin of replication; arrow 
                     indicates direction of (+) strand synthesis"
     primer_bind     3696..3712
                     /label=M13 fwd
                     /note="common sequencing primer, one of multiple similar 
                     variants"
     promoter        3722..3740
                     /label=T7 promoter
                     /note="promoter for bacteriophage T7 RNA polymerase"
     primer_bind     6173..6189
                     /label=M13 rev
                     /note="common sequencing primer, one of multiple similar 
                     variants"
     protein_bind    6209..6229
                     /gene="mutant version of attB"
                     /label=attB4
                     /bound_moiety="BP Clonase(TM)"
                     /note="core recombination site for the Gateway(R) BP 
                     reaction"
     misc_feature    6230..9405
                     /label=TaCP
     protein_bind    9398..9422
                     /gene="mutant version of attB"
                     /label=attB1
                     /bound_moiety="BP Clonase(TM)"
                     /note="recombination site for the Gateway(R) BP reaction"
     misc_feature    9425..11896
                     /label=zfKif17
     misc_feature    11867..11869
                     /label=S815D
     protein_bind    complement(11898..11922)
                     /gene="mutant version of attB"
                     /label=attB2
                     /bound_moiety="BP Clonase(TM)"
                     /note="recombination site for the Gateway(R) BP reaction"
     CDS             11924..12640
                     /codon_start=1
                     /product="enhanced GFP"
                     /label=EGFP
                     /note="mammalian codon-optimized"
                     /translation="MVSKGEELFTGVVPILVELDGDVNGHKFSVSGEGEGDATYGKLTL
                     KFICTTGKLPVPWPTLVTTLTYGVQCFSRYPDHMKQHDFFKSAMPEGYVQERTIFFKDD
                     GNYKTRAEVKFEGDTLVNRIELKGIDFKEDGNILGHKLEYNYNSHNVYIMADKQKNGIK
                     VNFKIRHNIEDGSVQLADHYQQNTPIGDGPVLLPDNHYLSTQSALSKDPNEKRDHMVLL
                     EFVTAAGITLGMDELYK"
     misc_feature    12641..12706
                     /label=MCS
                     /note="multiple cloning site"
ORIGIN
        1 ttatacatag ttgataattc actggccgtc gttttacatc gatgatgatc cagacatgat
       61 aagatacatt gatgagtttg gacaaaccac aactagaatg cagtgaaaaa aatgctttat
      121 ttgtgaaatt tgtgatgcta ttgctttatt tgtaaccatt ataagctgca ataaacaagt
      181 taacaacaac aattgcattc attttatgtt tcaggttcag ggggaggtgt gggaggtttt
      241 ttaaagcaag taaaacctct acaaatgtgg tatggctgat tatgatcctc tagatcagat
      301 ctgcgaagat acggccacgg gtgctcttga tcctgtggct gattttggac tgtgctgctc
      361 gcagctgctg atgaatcaca tacttcctcc attttcttcc actgattgac tgttataatt
      421 tccctaattt ccaggtcaag gtgctgtgca ttgtggtaat agatgtgaca tgacgtcact
      481 tccaaaggac caatgaacat gtctgaccaa tttcatataa tgtgaaaacg attttcatag
      541 gcagaataaa taacatttaa attaaactgg gcatcagcgc aattcaattg gtttggtaat
      601 agcaagggaa aatagaatga agtgatctcc aaaaaataag tactttttga ctgtaaataa
      661 aattgtaagg agtaaaaagt actttttttt ctaaaaaaat gtaattaagt aaaagtaaaa
      721 gtattgattt ttaattgtac tcaagtaaag taaaaatccc caaaaataat acttaagtac
      781 agtaatcaag taaaattact caagtacttt acacctctgg ttcttgaccc cctaccttca
      841 gcaagcccag cagatccact agttctagag cggccgccac cgcggtggag ctccagcttt
      901 tgttcccttt agtgagggtt aattgcgcgc ttggcgtaat catggtcata gctgtttcct
      961 gtgtgaaatt gttatccgct cacaattcca cacaacatac gagccggaag cataaagtgt
     1021 aaagcctggg gtgcctaatg agtgagctaa ctcacattaa ttgcgttgcg ctcactgccc
     1081 gctttccagt cgggaaacct gtcgtgccag ctgcattaat gaatcggcca acgcgcgggg
     1141 agaggcggtt tgcgtattgg gcgctcttcc gcttcctcgc tcactgactc gctgcgctcg
     1201 gtcgttcggc tgcggcgagc ggtatcagct cactcaaagg cggtaatacg gttatccaca
     1261 gaatcagggg ataacgcagg aaagaacatg tgagcaaaag gccagcaaaa ggccaggaac
     1321 cgtaaaaagg ccgcgttgct ggcgtttttc cataggctcc gcccccctga cgagcatcac
     1381 aaaaatcgac gctcaagtca gaggtggcga aacccgacag gactataaag ataccaggcg
     1441 tttccccctg gaagctccct cgtgcgctct cctgttccga ccctgccgct taccggatac
     1501 ctgtccgcct ttctcccttc gggaagcgtg gcgctttctc atagctcacg ctgtaggtat
     1561 ctcagttcgg tgtaggtcgt tcgctccaag ctgggctgtg tgcacgaacc ccccgttcag
     1621 cccgaccgct gcgccttatc cggtaactat cgtcttgagt ccaacccggt aagacacgac
     1681 ttatcgccac tggcagcagc cactggtaac aggattagca gagcgaggta tgtaggcggt
     1741 gctacagagt tcttgaagtg gtggcctaac tacggctaca ctagaaggac agtatttggt
     1801 atctgcgctc tgctgaagcc agttaccttc ggaaaaagag ttggtagctc ttgatccggc
     1861 aaacaaacca ccgctggtag cggtggtttt tttgtttgca agcagcagat tacgcgcaga
     1921 aaaaaaggat ctcaagaaga tcctttgatc ttttctacgg ggtctgacgc tcagtggaac
     1981 gaaaactcac gttaagggat tttggtcatg agattatcaa aaaggatctt cacctagatc
     2041 cttttaaatt aaaaatgaag ttttaaatca atctaaagta tatatgagta aacttggtct
     2101 gacagttacc aatgcttaat cagtgaggca cctatctcag cgatctgtct atttcgttca
     2161 tccatagttg cctgactccc cgtcgtgtag ataactacga tacgggaggg cttaccatct
     2221 ggccccagtg ctgcaatgat accgcgagac ccacgctcac cggctccaga tttatcagca
     2281 ataaaccagc cagccggaag ggccgagcgc agaagtggtc ctgcaacttt atccgcctcc
     2341 atccagtcta ttaattgttg ccgggaagct agagtaagta gttcgccagt taatagtttg
     2401 cgcaacgttg ttgccattgc tacaggcatc gtggtgtcac gctcgtcgtt tggtatggct
     2461 tcattcagct ccggttccca acgatcaagg cgagttacat gatcccccat gttgtgcaaa
     2521 aaagcggtta gctccttcgg tcctccgatc gttgtcagaa gtaagttggc cgcagtgtta
     2581 tcactcatgg ttatggcagc actgcataat tctcttactg tcatgccatc cgtaagatgc
     2641 ttttctgtga ctggtgagta ctcaaccaag tcattctgag aatagtgtat gcggcgaccg
     2701 agttgctctt gcccggcgtc aatacgggat aataccgcgc cacatagcag aactttaaaa
     2761 gtgctcatca ttggaaaacg ttcttcgggg cgaaaactct caaggatctt accgctgttg
     2821 agatccagtt cgatgtaacc cactcgtgca cccaactgat cttcagcatc ttttactttc
     2881 accagcgttt ctgggtgagc aaaaacagga aggcaaaatg ccgcaaaaaa gggaataagg
     2941 gcgacacgga aatgttgaat actcatactc ttcctttttc aatattattg aagcatttat
     3001 cagggttatt gtctcatgag cggatacata tttgaatgta tttagaaaaa taaacaaata
     3061 ggggttccgc gcacatttcc ccgaaaagtg taccacctaa attgtaagcg ttaatatttt
     3121 gttaaaattc gcgttaaatt tttgttaaat cagctcattt tttaaccaat aggccgaaat
     3181 cggcaaaatc ccttataaat caaaagaata gaccgagata gggttgagtg ttgttccagt
     3241 ttggaacaag agtccactat taaagaacgt ggactccaac gtcaaaggnn nnnnnnnnnn
     3301 nnnnnnnnnn nnnnnnnnnn nnnnnnnnnn nnnnnnntnn nnnnnnnnnn nnnnnnnnnn
     3361 nnnnnnnnnn nnnnnnnnnn nnnnnnnnnn nnnnnnnnnn nnnnnnnnnn nnnnnnnnnn
     3421 nnnnnnnnng nnnnnnnnnn nnnnnnnnnn nnnnnnnnnn nnnnnnnnnn nnnnnnnnnn
     3481 nnnnnnnnnn nnnnnnnnnn nnnnnnnnnn nnnnnnnnnn nnnnnnnnnn nnnnnnnnnn
     3541 nnnnnnnnnn nnnncccatt cgccattcag gctgcgcaac tgttgggaag ggcgatcggt
     3601 gcgggcctct tcgctattac gccagctggc gaaaggggga tgtgctgcaa ggcgattaag
     3661 ttgggtaacg ccagggtttt cccagtcacg acgttgtaaa acgacggcca gtgagcgcgc
     3721 gtaatacgac tcactatagg gcgaattggg taccaaatag taggaattac ccacctgtac
     3781 aagtgctgaa aacttggatg aataagcccg tttgccattt tctactgcta ttttaaatct
     3841 tttctgtatt tgtctgcatt tgtctttacc cttgaataaa tgttttagtt gttttttttc
     3901 aattatgact gtgtttaaca gacattatta caataatatg taatagtagt acacactatt
     3961 attatgtaat agtacttgtt gactgtattt gagaactgga ccgagtgagt gttacgtcac
     4021 ccattcaaaa tgacttactt ctggctccaa caaaatgaag ttaattcagt tgccattttt
     4081 cactgtatgg acatcgccgt gttggagcta gacgtcgcca ataagcaaga aagagccgag
     4141 atgcgtcgag tctgagtcac cgttcctatg gcaacccctc taaccaatca gaagtaagct
     4201 tgttggaagt ccacagccta ccacttgaaa gcgggctgca caaaatctgt caaacgtttt
     4261 gaacgttgga tgtgagagca catactttta ttaaggcatc tggttggtca gtttataata
     4321 tcaacaactt gggctacaga aaagaaaagt tattacagaa attatgatta acaagtacat
     4381 gttaaataaa gattttaata tgaatgccac cactggagca ttcatgccat ttggagcttc
     4441 ttcctgtttg gatcactaga aggaggaggt cactcattac agttctcata tacagtcgtt
     4501 ggttggttgg ttggttggtt ggttggtaga ttgattgatt gattgattga ttgattgatt
     4561 gattgattga ttgattgatt gattgattga ttgattgatt gattgattga ttgattgatt
     4621 gattgattga ttggtagtca aaataagaaa taatttccac agattcatta cagaaatgat
     4681 taaatgcata cataaaaaac tggggggggg gggatacaac aacacactta agtcacattt
     4741 gcctacgtaa agaaaagtaa agaaaatcaa tagctatatt ttacatctcc tttttttgct
     4801 gtcttttaat tagccttgtt ttgctgttat cttgattgaa actgtaactt cttcacctgc
     4861 ttcttttctt tgtaggtttt gccagcccag aaacaggcat ggctgtgcaa ggccagagca
     4921 ccatgcacaa tgcgctgcat gtcttcatga acggctcaat gtcctcagtc cagggctcag
     4981 ccaacgaccc catcttcctc cttcaccatg ctttcattga caggtaacaa acacgtcatg
     5041 acattagact gcacagtttt tgacaaagtt catacaatct gttgtttata gctgctacaa
     5101 ttagtgaagt ttgtgaatgt acttggatga gcagcgaaag atcaattgag atcaattgtt
     5161 agagtttggt tgccctgcag agcaaagaac aaaaaataat ctggtggctt tactgcgtga
     5221 ggttattatt ggtggaatag aaacacaaaa cataattgca tttatttgtt taatttttta
     5281 tcttatctta actttcatct tgcatatttg tttcttacat catttctagc atctttgagc
     5341 gctggctaag aactcatcag cctccccggt ccatctaccc acgtaccaat gcaccaattg
     5401 gccacaatga cggctactac atggtgccat tccttcctct ttataggaat ggagactacc
     5461 tcctgtccaa caaggctctt ggatacgagt acgcctacct gttggaccca ggtcattgca
     5521 caacaccaga aatgccctct gatctgcaaa agacgtgaat atctgttcag acacccatat
     5581 ccactctgtt ccacacaggt cagaggtttg tccaggagtt cttgacagag gtgtaaaaag
     5641 tactcaaaaa ttttactcaa gtgaaagtac aagtacttag ggaaaatttt actcaattaa
     5701 aagtaaaagt atctggctag aatcttactt gagtaaaagt aaaaaagtac tccattaaaa
     5761 ttgtacttga gtattaagga agtaaaagta aaagcaagaa agaaaactag agattcttgt
     5821 ttaagctttt aatctcaaaa aacattaaat gaaatgcata caaggtttta tcctgcttta
     5881 gaactgtttg tatttaatta tcaaactata agacagacaa tctaatgcca gtacacgcta
     5941 ctcaaagttg taaaacctca gatttaactt cagtagaagc tgattctcaa aattgttagt
     6001 gtcaagccta gctcttttgg ggctgaaaag caatcctgca gtgctgaaaa gcctctcaca
     6061 ggcagccgat gcgggaagag gtgtattagt cttgatagag aggctgcaaa tagcaggaaa
     6121 cgtgagcaga gactccctgg tgtctgaaac acaggccaga tgggccctcg agcaggaaac
     6181 agctatgacc atgattacgc caagctatca actttgtata gaaaagttgc cggcagcaac
     6241 ctagctttct catgtggtct cccattcagg tactgactgg gcgcagccct gcttagcttc
     6301 agtgggcgac aatgtgagag ttgcagagct agctgccggc aatgtgttta gggggctatg
     6361 tgtaatgaga gttagcatgc agcagctcta tgagtaaatt ttactcccct aaccttaaaa
     6421 gatgcattgg cattgatggt agaagctgtg gtatttacca tccttgccag attagatcca
     6481 tgcatggagt tgttttagtc cattaaatga ttcgaccaag cattcagcct gattcaacct
     6541 caaaataaat gtctgcatta caagctggga ttcttttttc aagtagaacc agagggatta
     6601 catgagcatg catttagtaa gcgtatattt atgttctgtt gttttatttc agtacttcct
     6661 gtcttcaatg ctgctgataa catttccaga tgtgcagggt acttgaagtt gtgtctgctg
     6721 gttgactaag cttgtgttca ttctcagaac tcccttctca ttcattagct caaacgacaa
     6781 gggcagaaaa caaccatctc taaaataatc gccctccaca gtcccctacc tcgacccatg
     6841 agggcctcag ctagtaatct tgtcagaagc atgaaagctg tgctggagtg ttggaggcag
     6901 ggctgcacca cagaaacctt aatgagattg gctcagatga agagaaggat accatgatta
     6961 gcttgctata ttcctcttgg aagcatttag ggatttgggt gctcacaacc tgccacaagc
     7021 agtaagaaaa aatctgctta ccaaaagtga cgtgggttga aatctcgctt tcacagagaa
     7081 gttggtttgt cccatgatct atctgaggag ggagcaggtg actgcatgcg ctcccgggtt
     7141 ggaggatctg taaacggatt tgtttaaaat caactgagaa gggagttaat gattgtctga
     7201 ggagctaata tttacttcta gtttactggc attcattttg taaacattca gcgatggttc
     7261 acatagaatg tgattttgcg attgatgcgt ttgattgttc tgcaatgttg ccatgtttac
     7321 gaagacaaat tcctacacct tgtgttcaat atatcatttt agtatggttt acatattcta
     7381 attagtcatg agattgtggg attcgaaaga aactgcagac gcagctgatc actgttaccc
     7441 tgatgaaggc aagtatttgc cgaaatgcat aggtgcaatt ttaaagaata gccatgtcaa
     7501 taaagacttt ttaaattaaa attttttttt ttttacaaat ttccaaatgc cttggatgga
     7561 tttttttgct acattatcct ctttagaagt ctttgtattt taaaaaattt aacaatctct
     7621 aaatttaatt tatacaacta attaattaaa tgttaatgct cgggtcatca tttgacttca
     7681 atataaacaa ttggaagatt ataaaaaatg tttttagatt agttcatcta atctctggaa
     7741 aacagtgatc tatgattatt gatattggca ttgtgatagt ggttttctct atttgaagtt
     7801 tttttttttt tcaatttagg agaataatca ataaaattgt gaaggattcc atgggccccg
     7861 atcagagagg gagtccaatg caatctaaaa gagggacaag aatctaaaat ggcactccag
     7921 cttgtaatgc agacattaat tttgaactgc attgaatcat ttaacgcatt aagtcagaat
     7981 accaatgaat acgttttcac agcccaatga gaataaaact tagtgcacaa ttatagtgga
     8041 gagttaatgc aagttcattc ccttaatcac agtgggaggt ggagataaag atctgttcaa
     8101 tggagttaaa catgatgcta aacaagaaaa gaagagtgat cagatagcaa cttcatcagt
     8161 gacttcacca ctcccgtttt ccggaaacaa gacatacaga cctgtaagcc ctccctcttt
     8221 tcctctagtt ccccaagctt ggggttacat aacacgtgat accgcatgtg tgtgtgtgtg
     8281 tgtgtgtgtg tgtcaaatgg agaatgctgt acatgtgtca aacctacagt taagagagtt
     8341 cgcaaaggac aagagtaaaa cctttcatgc tctgacctct ccattctaag aattgatgta
     8401 aatcagcaac agagatgaac aaggaaaaaa aaacgattga gtttgtggtc cctgtgagct
     8461 gtacattcag aaacgatggt gcactcacat agtaccttta acggacatgg aaacattgta
     8521 aaagtctaga aagtttggga aaaaggtatg taaaagagta ttaaactgtt ctacaaaagt
     8581 gttcaccata tggttatttg gggaacccaa catgatactt ccattgcagg agtgggcagg
     8641 ggcactgtcc tcagtggtgt aataattggg ggacagagtg cagattgttg gctcagatgg
     8701 tttgaggggc ctataggaat aaaatcaatg tcttcgacgt tgcttgaaaa cagttgtatt
     8761 tgatgagagc ttcagctata cgctaaagga taatagacct ccaggacttc agctgccaac
     8821 ttctttggca ttgctgcaaa atgttttatt tggaaacaaa caaatctcat agcaatctta
     8881 tgacattaaa tattgcttaa atatcagctg agcaagctca gtaaagcaat cttgaggaag
     8941 atccaactga tcgcagacac acttttaatc acactgtcat ctgatcaatg tcaaatgcta
     9001 gttgacttga agcattggtc ctaattttta caaccttcat ttctgtcctt gttagccgag
     9061 ctaataggat tggctggttc acacaggaag atcagtaaag ccctccccaa tcctaagcta
     9121 agacttttga ggtggacaag gaggaattag aggggataga gcaaccaaag gaagaaacag
     9181 tacagtccac ttcagtctct gtacctgtct ctatccactt gtccacctcc acgtaggtca
     9241 cacttagaag gggaatcaag acttctgcga ccctccccct atcacgtgat ctgaggtaca
     9301 gggctacctg catccatttc tctgtctgca aagcacaggg gaagccggca aaatttcttt
     9361 ccttgaggaa cttgacaggg aagcgtcaga cgactagtca agtttgtaca aaaaagcagg
     9421 cttaatggca tcagagtccg tgaaggtggt cgtcagatgt cggcctttaa acaacagaga
     9481 gaaggcgatg aactgtaaaa ttgtggtgtc cgttgacagc actcactgtc agtgtttcat
     9541 taagaaacct ggggacacgg aggagccccc taaacaattc acgtttgacg ggacttatta
     9601 tataaaccac tccactgaag aggtctacaa cgagatcgcg tatcctctgg tggagggtgt
     9661 aactgagggc tacaatggga ccatttttgc ttatggacaa acaggcagcg gcaagtcgtt
     9721 tacaatgcaa ggtgtaccag atcctccttc ccagagagga atcatcccta gagcttttga
     9781 gcacatcttt gagacaatcc agtgtgctga gaacacgaaa ttccttgtac gagcctctta
     9841 cctggaaatc tacaaagagg aaatcagaga tcttttggga aaagacatca aacagaagat
     9901 ggagctgaag gagcatcctg agcgtggagt atatgtgcgg gatctgacca tgcagatggt
     9961 gcacagtgtt ggggaatgtg agcgggtgat ggatcttggc tggaggaatc gttctgtggg
    10021 atacacactc atgaataaag actcctctcg ctcgcactcc atattcacca ttcacctgga
    10081 gatctgcagt atagatactg ctggtgatga acatctgcgc gctgggaagc tcaacctggt
    10141 ggatcttgcc ggtagcgaac gacaatcaaa aactggtgct accggagatc gtcttcaaga
    10201 agccaccaag atcaacttgt ctctttcagc ccttggcaat gtcatatctg cattagttga
    10261 cggtcggtcg aaatacatcc catatcgcga ttctaagctg acccgtttgc ttcaggactc
    10321 cctgggcgga aatacccgta cccttatggt ggcctgtctg tcgcctgccg acaacaatta
    10381 cgaggagagc ataagtactc tacgttacgc caaccgcgca aagagcatcc aaaatcgtcc
    10441 tcgcatcaat gaggacccga aagatgccct cctgcgcgag taccaggagg agatcaagaa
    10501 gttgcgggct ttaatctctg ggcaactggg atctggcaac ctcagctcgt ttttggcagg
    10561 tcagaagtca ggagaagctc cagctgttgt atcgagaccc cagagcaaca catcagagag
    10621 tgaggcagag aaagacaaga taaaagagga atatgagaag aaactagcga ggctgcaggc
    10681 agagtatgat gccgaacaag agtctaaagt caaactccag gaggacatcg ctgccttgag
    10741 aacatcatat gagactaggc tctcttcttt agaaaggtcc agaggtagtc aaacacacac
    10801 cactggtggt gttcatctgc aacaacatca ggaagagcca atcactgcct ctttggcttc
    10861 acaagaacag gctaagattg accacagtga atctgaggag agaccgtctt ctgttgatgc
    10921 cattgtcaaa ggagctgcca gtggagaaag tcaaatttta gattcggttg tagttgccat
    10981 accaggtcag ctggaccaga agcttgcttt ggagaggctg cagcagctgg agcaggagtt
    11041 tgtgggtggc gagcaggtga ggaacgagga gctcaagcag agacacaaac agaggaagac
    11101 tctggccgat cagaggaaga agcagctgat cgaagctctg aaccagagca gtgaagatgg
    11161 tgacagtgtg ctgctgaacg tatacgactc cattcaggag gaagtccatg ccaagagcag
    11221 acatctggag aacacgcaga agaagctaaa agctgccaag ctggagatca gagacctaca
    11281 ggcagagttt gagatggaga gaaatgatta tctggccacc atccggcgtc tggagcggga
    11341 cggccagctc ctacaaggaa ttttggagcg tatggtgtcc cttgtgcgca gagactgcaa
    11401 ctacagcaac ctggatcgtc tgcggaagga ggcggtgtgg gatgaagagg gaggaacctg
    11461 gagactgccg gatgtgctgg tgcagaaaac aaccttacct gcagtgcctc cttctggtgt
    11521 cattgctcct ggcaggcttt cagcacgcag gaattctgcc tcagatctcg ctgacccttt
    11581 tgtgcaggaa gaggagcagg accgctacaa agaaatgctg aaccgcagtg atagcgaaca
    11641 cattgccacc aactacttca gaccaaaacg aagcagtcag ctgctggcca ccgactctgt
    11701 gaaaaactca atgaattttt cttcttcagt cagtaatggc tcagcacacc agagctccag
    11761 tgggtccggt ttatctgcgc taaccgtaga atcgattctt ccacgtccct tccgtttaga
    11821 gtctctggga gttccggctt cacacggcaa agtaaaacgc aaaaaggaca agttcgaccc
    11881 cggcacggag ccattctacc cagctttctt gtacaaagtg gacatggtga gcaagggcga
    11941 ggagctgttc accggggtgg tgcccatcct ggtcgagctg gacggcgacg taaacggcca
    12001 caagttcagc gtgtccggcg agggcgaggg cgatgccacc tacggcaagc tgaccctgaa
    12061 gttcatctgc accaccggca agctgcccgt gccctggccc accctcgtga ccaccctgac
    12121 ctacggcgtg cagtgcttca gccgctaccc cgaccacatg aagcagcacg acttcttcaa
    12181 gtccgccatg cccgaaggct acgtccagga gcgcaccatc ttcttcaagg acgacggcaa
    12241 ctacaagacc cgcgccgagg tgaagttcga gggcgacacc ctggtgaacc gcatcgagct
    12301 gaagggcatc gacttcaagg aggacggcaa catcctgggg cacaagctgg agtacaacta
    12361 caacagccac aacgtctata tcatggccga caagcagaag aacggcatca aggtgaactt
    12421 caagatccgc cacaacatcg aggacggcag cgtgcagctc gccgaccact accagcagaa
    12481 cacccccatc ggcgacggcc ccgtgctgct gcccgacaac cactacctga gcacccagtc
    12541 cgccctgagc aaagacccca acgagaagcg cgatcacatg gtcctgctgg agttcgtgac
    12601 cgccgccggg atcactctcg gcatggacga gctgtacaag tccggactca gatctcgagc
    12661 tcaagcttcg aattctgcag tcgacggtac cgcgggcccg ggatccaccg gatcttgacc
    12721 aacttta
//
