# Supplementary material for: Kif17 phosphorylation regulates photoreceptor outer segment turnover
Source: BMC Cell Biol. 2018 Nov 20;19:25. doi: 10.1186/s12860-018-0177-9 (PMC6245759; doi:10.1186/s12860-018-0177-9)
Supplement: Supplementary file 8 — Plasmid map of TaCP:tCaMKII-GFP in GenBank file format (GB 19 kb) [file 12860_2018_177_MOESM8_ESM.gb]

LOCUS       Exported               11125 bp ds-DNA     circular SYN 23-OCT-2018
DEFINITION  synthetic circular DNA.
ACCESSION   .
VERSION     .
KEYWORDS    .
SOURCE      synthetic DNA construct
  ORGANISM  synthetic DNA construct
REFERENCE   1  (bases 1 to 11125)
  AUTHORS   .
  TITLE     Direct Submission
  JOURNAL   Exported Oct 30, 2018 from SnapGene 4.2.6
            http://www.snapgene.com
FEATURES             Location/Qualifiers
     source          1..11125
                     /organism="synthetic DNA construct"
                     /mol_type="other DNA"
     primer_bind     complement(21..37)
                     /label=M13 fwd
                     /note="common sequencing primer, one of multiple similar 
                     variants"
     polyA_signal    47..181
                     /label=SV40 poly(A) signal
                     /note="SV40 polyadenylation signal"
     primer_bind     complement(853..869)
                     /label=SK primer
                     /note="common sequencing primer, one of multiple similar 
                     variants"
     promoter        complement(906..924)
                     /label=T3 promoter
                     /note="promoter for bacteriophage T3 RNA polymerase"
     primer_bind     complement(945..961)
                     /label=M13 rev
                     /note="common sequencing primer, one of multiple similar 
                     variants"
     protein_bind    969..985
                     /label=lac operator
                     /bound_moiety="lac repressor encoded by lacI"
                     /note="The lac repressor binds to the lac operator to 
                     inhibit transcription in E. coli. This inhibition can be 
                     relieved by adding lactose or 
                     isopropyl-beta-D-thiogalactopyranoside (IPTG)."
     promoter        complement(993..1023)
                     /label=lac promoter
                     /note="promoter for the E. coli lac operon"
     protein_bind    1038..1059
                     /label=CAP binding site
                     /bound_moiety="E. coli catabolite activator protein"
                     /note="CAP binding activates transcription in the presence 
                     of cAMP."
     rep_origin      complement(1347..1935)
                     /direction=LEFT
                     /label=ori
                     /note="high-copy-number ColE1/pMB1/pBR322/pUC origin of 
                     replication"
     CDS             complement(2106..2966)
                     /codon_start=1
                     /gene="bla"
                     /product="beta-lactamase"
                     /label=AmpR
                     /note="confers resistance to ampicillin, carbenicillin, and
                     related antibiotics"
                     /translation="MSIQHFRVALIPFFAAFCLPVFAHPETLVKVKDAEDQLGARVGYI
                     ELDLNSGKILESFRPEERFPMMSTFKVLLCGAVLSRIDAGQEQLGRRIHYSQNDLVEYS
                     PVTEKHLTDGMTVRELCSAAITMSDNTAANLLLTTIGGPKELTAFLHNMGDHVTRLDRW
                     EPELNEAIPNDERDTTMPVAMATTLRKLLTGELLTLASRQQLIDWMEADKVAGPLLRSA
                     LPAGWFIADKSGAGERGSRGIIAALGPDGKPSRIVVIYTTGSQATMDERNRQIAEIGAS
                     LIKHW"
     promoter        complement(2967..3071)
                     /gene="bla"
                     /label=AmpR promoter
     rep_origin      complement(3099..3554)
                     /direction=LEFT
                     /label=f1 ori
                     /note="f1 bacteriophage origin of replication; arrow 
                     indicates direction of (+) strand synthesis"
     primer_bind     3696..3712
                     /label=M13 fwd
                     /note="common sequencing primer, one of multiple similar 
                     variants"
     promoter        3722..3740
                     /label=T7 promoter
                     /note="promoter for bacteriophage T7 RNA polymerase"
     primer_bind     6173..6189
                     /label=M13 rev
                     /note="common sequencing primer, one of multiple similar 
                     variants"
     protein_bind    6209..6229
                     /gene="mutant version of attB"
                     /label=attB4
                     /bound_moiety="BP Clonase(TM)"
                     /note="core recombination site for the Gateway(R) BP 
                     reaction"
     misc_feature    6230..9405
                     /label=TaCP
     protein_bind    9398..9422
                     /gene="mutant version of attB"
                     /label=attB1
                     /bound_moiety="BP Clonase(TM)"
                     /note="recombination site for the Gateway(R) BP reaction"
     misc_feature    9425..10294
                     /label=tCaMKII
     protein_bind    complement(10296..10320)
                     /gene="mutant version of attB"
                     /label=attB2
                     /bound_moiety="BP Clonase(TM)"
                     /note="recombination site for the Gateway(R) BP reaction"
     CDS             10322..11038
                     /codon_start=1
                     /product="enhanced GFP"
                     /label=EGFP
                     /note="mammalian codon-optimized"
                     /translation="MVSKGEELFTGVVPILVELDGDVNGHKFSVSGEGEGDATYGKLTL
                     KFICTTGKLPVPWPTLVTTLTYGVQCFSRYPDHMKQHDFFKSAMPEGYVQERTIFFKDD
                     GNYKTRAEVKFEGDTLVNRIELKGIDFKEDGNILGHKLEYNYNSHNVYIMADKQKNGIK
                     VNFKIRHNIEDGSVQLADHYQQNTPIGDGPVLLPDNHYLSTQSALSKDPNEKRDHMVLL
                     EFVTAAGITLGMDELYK"
     misc_feature    11039..11104
                     /label=MCS
                     /note="multiple cloning site"
ORIGIN
        1 ttatacatag ttgataattc actggccgtc gttttacatc gatgatgatc cagacatgat
       61 aagatacatt gatgagtttg gacaaaccac aactagaatg cagtgaaaaa aatgctttat
      121 ttgtgaaatt tgtgatgcta ttgctttatt tgtaaccatt ataagctgca ataaacaagt
      181 taacaacaac aattgcattc attttatgtt tcaggttcag ggggaggtgt gggaggtttt
      241 ttaaagcaag taaaacctct acaaatgtgg tatggctgat tatgatcctc tagatcagat
      301 ctgcgaagat acggccacgg gtgctcttga tcctgtggct gattttggac tgtgctgctc
      361 gcagctgctg atgaatcaca tacttcctcc attttcttcc actgattgac tgttataatt
      421 tccctaattt ccaggtcaag gtgctgtgca ttgtggtaat agatgtgaca tgacgtcact
      481 tccaaaggac caatgaacat gtctgaccaa tttcatataa tgtgaaaacg attttcatag
      541 gcagaataaa taacatttaa attaaactgg gcatcagcgc aattcaattg gtttggtaat
      601 agcaagggaa aatagaatga agtgatctcc aaaaaataag tactttttga ctgtaaataa
      661 aattgtaagg agtaaaaagt actttttttt ctaaaaaaat gtaattaagt aaaagtaaaa
      721 gtattgattt ttaattgtac tcaagtaaag taaaaatccc caaaaataat acttaagtac
      781 agtaatcaag taaaattact caagtacttt acacctctgg ttcttgaccc cctaccttca
      841 gcaagcccag cagatccact agttctagag cggccgccac cgcggtggag ctccagcttt
      901 tgttcccttt agtgagggtt aattgcgcgc ttggcgtaat catggtcata gctgtttcct
      961 gtgtgaaatt gttatccgct cacaattcca cacaacatac gagccggaag cataaagtgt
     1021 aaagcctggg gtgcctaatg agtgagctaa ctcacattaa ttgcgttgcg ctcactgccc
     1081 gctttccagt cgggaaacct gtcgtgccag ctgcattaat gaatcggcca acgcgcgggg
     1141 agaggcggtt tgcgtattgg gcgctcttcc gcttcctcgc tcactgactc gctgcgctcg
     1201 gtcgttcggc tgcggcgagc ggtatcagct cactcaaagg cggtaatacg gttatccaca
     1261 gaatcagggg ataacgcagg aaagaacatg tgagcaaaag gccagcaaaa ggccaggaac
     1321 cgtaaaaagg ccgcgttgct ggcgtttttc cataggctcc gcccccctga cgagcatcac
     1381 aaaaatcgac gctcaagtca gaggtggcga aacccgacag gactataaag ataccaggcg
     1441 tttccccctg gaagctccct cgtgcgctct cctgttccga ccctgccgct taccggatac
     1501 ctgtccgcct ttctcccttc gggaagcgtg gcgctttctc atagctcacg ctgtaggtat
     1561 ctcagttcgg tgtaggtcgt tcgctccaag ctgggctgtg tgcacgaacc ccccgttcag
     1621 cccgaccgct gcgccttatc cggtaactat cgtcttgagt ccaacccggt aagacacgac
     1681 ttatcgccac tggcagcagc cactggtaac aggattagca gagcgaggta tgtaggcggt
     1741 gctacagagt tcttgaagtg gtggcctaac tacggctaca ctagaaggac agtatttggt
     1801 atctgcgctc tgctgaagcc agttaccttc ggaaaaagag ttggtagctc ttgatccggc
     1861 aaacaaacca ccgctggtag cggtggtttt tttgtttgca agcagcagat tacgcgcaga
     1921 aaaaaaggat ctcaagaaga tcctttgatc ttttctacgg ggtctgacgc tcagtggaac
     1981 gaaaactcac gttaagggat tttggtcatg agattatcaa aaaggatctt cacctagatc
     2041 cttttaaatt aaaaatgaag ttttaaatca atctaaagta tatatgagta aacttggtct
     2101 gacagttacc aatgcttaat cagtgaggca cctatctcag cgatctgtct atttcgttca
     2161 tccatagttg cctgactccc cgtcgtgtag ataactacga tacgggaggg cttaccatct
     2221 ggccccagtg ctgcaatgat accgcgagac ccacgctcac cggctccaga tttatcagca
     2281 ataaaccagc cagccggaag ggccgagcgc agaagtggtc ctgcaacttt atccgcctcc
     2341 atccagtcta ttaattgttg ccgggaagct agagtaagta gttcgccagt taatagtttg
     2401 cgcaacgttg ttgccattgc tacaggcatc gtggtgtcac gctcgtcgtt tggtatggct
     2461 tcattcagct ccggttccca acgatcaagg cgagttacat gatcccccat gttgtgcaaa
     2521 aaagcggtta gctccttcgg tcctccgatc gttgtcagaa gtaagttggc cgcagtgtta
     2581 tcactcatgg ttatggcagc actgcataat tctcttactg tcatgccatc cgtaagatgc
     2641 ttttctgtga ctggtgagta ctcaaccaag tcattctgag aatagtgtat gcggcgaccg
     2701 agttgctctt gcccggcgtc aatacgggat aataccgcgc cacatagcag aactttaaaa
     2761 gtgctcatca ttggaaaacg ttcttcgggg cgaaaactct caaggatctt accgctgttg
     2821 agatccagtt cgatgtaacc cactcgtgca cccaactgat cttcagcatc ttttactttc
     2881 accagcgttt ctgggtgagc aaaaacagga aggcaaaatg ccgcaaaaaa gggaataagg
     2941 gcgacacgga aatgttgaat actcatactc ttcctttttc aatattattg aagcatttat
     3001 cagggttatt gtctcatgag cggatacata tttgaatgta tttagaaaaa taaacaaata
     3061 ggggttccgc gcacatttcc ccgaaaagtg taccacctaa attgtaagcg ttaatatttt
     3121 gttaaaattc gcgttaaatt tttgttaaat cagctcattt tttaaccaat aggccgaaat
     3181 cggcaaaatc ccttataaat caaaagaata gaccgagata gggttgagtg ttgttccagt
     3241 ttggaacaag agtccactat taaagaacgt ggactccaac gtcaaaggnn nnnnnnnnnn
     3301 nnnnnnnnnn nnnnnnnnnn nnnnnnnnnn nnnnnnntnn nnnnnnnnnn nnnnnnnnnn
     3361 nnnnnnnnnn nnnnnnnnnn nnnnnnnnnn nnnnnnnnnn nnnnnnnnnn nnnnnnnnnn
     3421 nnnnnnnnng nnnnnnnnnn nnnnnnnnnn nnnnnnnnnn nnnnnnnnnn nnnnnnnnnn
     3481 nnnnnnnnnn nnnnnnnnnn nnnnnnnnnn nnnnnnnnnn nnnnnnnnnn nnnnnnnnnn
     3541 nnnnnnnnnn nnnncccatt cgccattcag gctgcgcaac tgttgggaag ggcgatcggt
     3601 gcgggcctct tcgctattac gccagctggc gaaaggggga tgtgctgcaa ggcgattaag
     3661 ttgggtaacg ccagggtttt cccagtcacg acgttgtaaa acgacggcca gtgagcgcgc
     3721 gtaatacgac tcactatagg gcgaattggg taccaaatag taggaattac ccacctgtac
     3781 aagtgctgaa aacttggatg aataagcccg tttgccattt tctactgcta ttttaaatct
     3841 tttctgtatt tgtctgcatt tgtctttacc cttgaataaa tgttttagtt gttttttttc
     3901 aattatgact gtgtttaaca gacattatta caataatatg taatagtagt acacactatt
     3961 attatgtaat agtacttgtt gactgtattt gagaactgga ccgagtgagt gttacgtcac
     4021 ccattcaaaa tgacttactt ctggctccaa caaaatgaag ttaattcagt tgccattttt
     4081 cactgtatgg acatcgccgt gttggagcta gacgtcgcca ataagcaaga aagagccgag
     4141 atgcgtcgag tctgagtcac cgttcctatg gcaacccctc taaccaatca gaagtaagct
     4201 tgttggaagt ccacagccta ccacttgaaa gcgggctgca caaaatctgt caaacgtttt
     4261 gaacgttgga tgtgagagca catactttta ttaaggcatc tggttggtca gtttataata
     4321 tcaacaactt gggctacaga aaagaaaagt tattacagaa attatgatta acaagtacat
     4381 gttaaataaa gattttaata tgaatgccac cactggagca ttcatgccat ttggagcttc
     4441 ttcctgtttg gatcactaga aggaggaggt cactcattac agttctcata tacagtcgtt
     4501 ggttggttgg ttggttggtt ggttggtaga ttgattgatt gattgattga ttgattgatt
     4561 gattgattga ttgattgatt gattgattga ttgattgatt gattgattga ttgattgatt
     4621 gattgattga ttggtagtca aaataagaaa taatttccac agattcatta cagaaatgat
     4681 taaatgcata cataaaaaac tggggggggg gggatacaac aacacactta agtcacattt
     4741 gcctacgtaa agaaaagtaa agaaaatcaa tagctatatt ttacatctcc tttttttgct
     4801 gtcttttaat tagccttgtt ttgctgttat cttgattgaa actgtaactt cttcacctgc
     4861 ttcttttctt tgtaggtttt gccagcccag aaacaggcat ggctgtgcaa ggccagagca
     4921 ccatgcacaa tgcgctgcat gtcttcatga acggctcaat gtcctcagtc cagggctcag
     4981 ccaacgaccc catcttcctc cttcaccatg ctttcattga caggtaacaa acacgtcatg
     5041 acattagact gcacagtttt tgacaaagtt catacaatct gttgtttata gctgctacaa
     5101 ttagtgaagt ttgtgaatgt acttggatga gcagcgaaag atcaattgag atcaattgtt
     5161 agagtttggt tgccctgcag agcaaagaac aaaaaataat ctggtggctt tactgcgtga
     5221 ggttattatt ggtggaatag aaacacaaaa cataattgca tttatttgtt taatttttta
     5281 tcttatctta actttcatct tgcatatttg tttcttacat catttctagc atctttgagc
     5341 gctggctaag aactcatcag cctccccggt ccatctaccc acgtaccaat gcaccaattg
     5401 gccacaatga cggctactac atggtgccat tccttcctct ttataggaat ggagactacc
     5461 tcctgtccaa caaggctctt ggatacgagt acgcctacct gttggaccca ggtcattgca
     5521 caacaccaga aatgccctct gatctgcaaa agacgtgaat atctgttcag acacccatat
     5581 ccactctgtt ccacacaggt cagaggtttg tccaggagtt cttgacagag gtgtaaaaag
     5641 tactcaaaaa ttttactcaa gtgaaagtac aagtacttag ggaaaatttt actcaattaa
     5701 aagtaaaagt atctggctag aatcttactt gagtaaaagt aaaaaagtac tccattaaaa
     5761 ttgtacttga gtattaagga agtaaaagta aaagcaagaa agaaaactag agattcttgt
     5821 ttaagctttt aatctcaaaa aacattaaat gaaatgcata caaggtttta tcctgcttta
     5881 gaactgtttg tatttaatta tcaaactata agacagacaa tctaatgcca gtacacgcta
     5941 ctcaaagttg taaaacctca gatttaactt cagtagaagc tgattctcaa aattgttagt
     6001 gtcaagccta gctcttttgg ggctgaaaag caatcctgca gtgctgaaaa gcctctcaca
     6061 ggcagccgat gcgggaagag gtgtattagt cttgatagag aggctgcaaa tagcaggaaa
     6121 cgtgagcaga gactccctgg tgtctgaaac acaggccaga tgggccctcg agcaggaaac
     6181 agctatgacc atgattacgc caagctatca actttgtata gaaaagttgc cggcagcaac
     6241 ctagctttct catgtggtct cccattcagg tactgactgg gcgcagccct gcttagcttc
     6301 agtgggcgac aatgtgagag ttgcagagct agctgccggc aatgtgttta gggggctatg
     6361 tgtaatgaga gttagcatgc agcagctcta tgagtaaatt ttactcccct aaccttaaaa
     6421 gatgcattgg cattgatggt agaagctgtg gtatttacca tccttgccag attagatcca
     6481 tgcatggagt tgttttagtc cattaaatga ttcgaccaag cattcagcct gattcaacct
     6541 caaaataaat gtctgcatta caagctggga ttcttttttc aagtagaacc agagggatta
     6601 catgagcatg catttagtaa gcgtatattt atgttctgtt gttttatttc agtacttcct
     6661 gtcttcaatg ctgctgataa catttccaga tgtgcagggt acttgaagtt gtgtctgctg
     6721 gttgactaag cttgtgttca ttctcagaac tcccttctca ttcattagct caaacgacaa
     6781 gggcagaaaa caaccatctc taaaataatc gccctccaca gtcccctacc tcgacccatg
     6841 agggcctcag ctagtaatct tgtcagaagc atgaaagctg tgctggagtg ttggaggcag
     6901 ggctgcacca cagaaacctt aatgagattg gctcagatga agagaaggat accatgatta
     6961 gcttgctata ttcctcttgg aagcatttag ggatttgggt gctcacaacc tgccacaagc
     7021 agtaagaaaa aatctgctta ccaaaagtga cgtgggttga aatctcgctt tcacagagaa
     7081 gttggtttgt cccatgatct atctgaggag ggagcaggtg actgcatgcg ctcccgggtt
     7141 ggaggatctg taaacggatt tgtttaaaat caactgagaa gggagttaat gattgtctga
     7201 ggagctaata tttacttcta gtttactggc attcattttg taaacattca gcgatggttc
     7261 acatagaatg tgattttgcg attgatgcgt ttgattgttc tgcaatgttg ccatgtttac
     7321 gaagacaaat tcctacacct tgtgttcaat atatcatttt agtatggttt acatattcta
     7381 attagtcatg agattgtggg attcgaaaga aactgcagac gcagctgatc actgttaccc
     7441 tgatgaaggc aagtatttgc cgaaatgcat aggtgcaatt ttaaagaata gccatgtcaa
     7501 taaagacttt ttaaattaaa attttttttt ttttacaaat ttccaaatgc cttggatgga
     7561 tttttttgct acattatcct ctttagaagt ctttgtattt taaaaaattt aacaatctct
     7621 aaatttaatt tatacaacta attaattaaa tgttaatgct cgggtcatca tttgacttca
     7681 atataaacaa ttggaagatt ataaaaaatg tttttagatt agttcatcta atctctggaa
     7741 aacagtgatc tatgattatt gatattggca ttgtgatagt ggttttctct atttgaagtt
     7801 tttttttttt tcaatttagg agaataatca ataaaattgt gaaggattcc atgggccccg
     7861 atcagagagg gagtccaatg caatctaaaa gagggacaag aatctaaaat ggcactccag
     7921 cttgtaatgc agacattaat tttgaactgc attgaatcat ttaacgcatt aagtcagaat
     7981 accaatgaat acgttttcac agcccaatga gaataaaact tagtgcacaa ttatagtgga
     8041 gagttaatgc aagttcattc ccttaatcac agtgggaggt ggagataaag atctgttcaa
     8101 tggagttaaa catgatgcta aacaagaaaa gaagagtgat cagatagcaa cttcatcagt
     8161 gacttcacca ctcccgtttt ccggaaacaa gacatacaga cctgtaagcc ctccctcttt
     8221 tcctctagtt ccccaagctt ggggttacat aacacgtgat accgcatgtg tgtgtgtgtg
     8281 tgtgtgtgtg tgtcaaatgg agaatgctgt acatgtgtca aacctacagt taagagagtt
     8341 cgcaaaggac aagagtaaaa cctttcatgc tctgacctct ccattctaag aattgatgta
     8401 aatcagcaac agagatgaac aaggaaaaaa aaacgattga gtttgtggtc cctgtgagct
     8461 gtacattcag aaacgatggt gcactcacat agtaccttta acggacatgg aaacattgta
     8521 aaagtctaga aagtttggga aaaaggtatg taaaagagta ttaaactgtt ctacaaaagt
     8581 gttcaccata tggttatttg gggaacccaa catgatactt ccattgcagg agtgggcagg
     8641 ggcactgtcc tcagtggtgt aataattggg ggacagagtg cagattgttg gctcagatgg
     8701 tttgaggggc ctataggaat aaaatcaatg tcttcgacgt tgcttgaaaa cagttgtatt
     8761 tgatgagagc ttcagctata cgctaaagga taatagacct ccaggacttc agctgccaac
     8821 ttctttggca ttgctgcaaa atgttttatt tggaaacaaa caaatctcat agcaatctta
     8881 tgacattaaa tattgcttaa atatcagctg agcaagctca gtaaagcaat cttgaggaag
     8941 atccaactga tcgcagacac acttttaatc acactgtcat ctgatcaatg tcaaatgcta
     9001 gttgacttga agcattggtc ctaattttta caaccttcat ttctgtcctt gttagccgag
     9061 ctaataggat tggctggttc acacaggaag atcagtaaag ccctccccaa tcctaagcta
     9121 agacttttga ggtggacaag gaggaattag aggggataga gcaaccaaag gaagaaacag
     9181 tacagtccac ttcagtctct gtacctgtct ctatccactt gtccacctcc acgtaggtca
     9241 cacttagaag gggaatcaag acttctgcga ccctccccct atcacgtgat ctgaggtaca
     9301 gggctacctg catccatttc tctgtctgca aagcacaggg gaagccggca aaatttcttt
     9361 ccttgaggaa cttgacaggg aagcgtcaga cgactagtca agtttgtaca aaaaagcagg
     9421 cttaatggct accatcacct gcacccgatt cacggaagag taccagctct tcgaggaact
     9481 gggaaaggga gccttctccg tggtgcgcag gtgtgtgaag gtgctggctg gccaggagta
     9541 tgctgccaag attatcaaca ccaagaagct ctcagccaga gatcaccaga agttggaacg
     9601 cgaggcccgc atctgccgct tgttgaagca ccccaatatc gtccgactcc atgacagcat
     9661 ctccgaggag gggcaccact accttatctt cgatctggtc actggtgggg agctgttcga
     9721 agacattgtg gcccgggagt attacagtga ggctgatgcc agccactgta tccagcagat
     9781 cctggaggct gtgctacact gtcaccagat gggggtggtg catcgcgacc tgaagcctga
     9841 gaatctgttg ctggcttcga agctcaaggg tgctgcggtg aagctggcag actttggcct
     9901 ggccatagag gttgagggag agcagcaggc atggtttggg ttcgcaggga cacctggata
     9961 cctctcccca gaagtgctgc ggaaggaccc atacgggaag cctgtggacc tgtgggcctg
    10021 tggcgtcatc ctgtatatct tgctggttgg gtatccccca ttctgggatg aggaccagca
    10081 ccgcctgtac cagcagatca aagctggtgc ctacgatttc ccatcaccag aatgggacac
    10141 cgtcaccccg gaagccaagg atctgatcaa taagatgctg accatcaacc cgtccaaacg
    10201 catcacggcc gctgaggctc tcaagcaccc ctggatctcg caccgctcca ctgtggcctc
    10261 ctgcatgcac agacaggaga ccgtggactg cctgtaccca gctttcttgt acaaagtgga
    10321 catggtgagc aagggcgagg agctgttcac cggggtggtg cccatcctgg tcgagctgga
    10381 cggcgacgta aacggccaca agttcagcgt gtccggcgag ggcgagggcg atgccaccta
    10441 cggcaagctg accctgaagt tcatctgcac caccggcaag ctgcccgtgc cctggcccac
    10501 cctcgtgacc accctgacct acggcgtgca gtgcttcagc cgctaccccg accacatgaa
    10561 gcagcacgac ttcttcaagt ccgccatgcc cgaaggctac gtccaggagc gcaccatctt
    10621 cttcaaggac gacggcaact acaagacccg cgccgaggtg aagttcgagg gcgacaccct
    10681 ggtgaaccgc atcgagctga agggcatcga cttcaaggag gacggcaaca tcctggggca
    10741 caagctggag tacaactaca acagccacaa cgtctatatc atggccgaca agcagaagaa
    10801 cggcatcaag gtgaacttca agatccgcca caacatcgag gacggcagcg tgcagctcgc
    10861 cgaccactac cagcagaaca cccccatcgg cgacggcccc gtgctgctgc ccgacaacca
    10921 ctacctgagc acccagtccg ccctgagcaa agaccccaac gagaagcgcg atcacatggt
    10981 cctgctggag ttcgtgaccg ccgccgggat cactctcggc atggacgagc tgtacaagtc
    11041 cggactcaga tctcgagctc aagcttcgaa ttctgcagtc gacggtaccg cgggcccggg
    11101 atccaccgga tcttgaccaa cttta
//
